>Addgene plasmid #70261 | pRL443 | addgene full sequence | sequence record 348706 | Addgene NGS Result
TGGCCGTTCGTCTGGCGGTATCGGTGCCACGGCGGCCAAGGGCGGCCGGATCGCGGCCGATACCGTCGCC
AACCTGGCGAAAGGTGCCGGCTCGATTGCCAAGGCCAAGGCCGGCGAAATGCGCGCATCGGCCCAGGAAC
GCATCGGCGATACCGTAGGCGGCAAGATCGCGCAGGCAATTCGCGGCGCGGGTGCGGCGGCGCAGACCGC
TGCAACCGTCGCCGATAGCAACAGCCAGGCGCAGGAACAACCTGCACCGGCACCCGCACCGTCGTTCGAC
GACAACAGCCTTTCCGCAAGCAACAACAGGGAAGCGGCCGCCGACGCGGATTCCGAAGTGGCGAGCTTCG
TCAACAAGCCCGCCCAATCCTGAAACGACTCTTAGGAGCTACGACCATGCAACTGAAAAAAGCGTTCTCG
TCGGCCGCCCTGGTGGTGGCCTTGGGCCTCGGCGCAACTGGCTCGGCCAGCGCGCAAGACGTGCTGACGG
GCGATACCCGCCTGGCCTGCGAGGCCATTCTGTGCCTGTCCACGGGCAGCCGGCCCAGCGAGTGCAGCCC
GTCGCTCTCGCGGTACTTCGGCATCCACAAGCGCAAGCTGTCGGACACGCTCAAGGCGCGGCTGAACTTC
CTCAACCTCTGCCCGGTATCGAACCAGACGCCGGAAATGCAGACGCTCGTTTCCTCGATTTCGCGCGGGG
CCGGGCGCTGCGATGCGTCCTCGCTGAACTCCGTGCTGCGTGAGTGGCGGAGCTGGGACGACCAGTTCTA
CATCGGCAACCGCCTGCCGGACTACTGCGCGGCCTACACCGGCCATGCCTATACCGACTTCAACACGACC
GCGCCGCGCTACGTCGGCACGCCGGAAGAGGGCGGCTATTGGATCGAGGCGGCCGACTACGACCGCGCGC
TCAAGGAGTACGAGGCGAAGCTGAAAGAGCGGCAGCAGCAGTACGGTCGCTATGGCAGCGACGCCTACCG
TCGGTTCGAGCGGTAAGGGGAGGGGATAGCGATGCCGTTTGCCAAGCTGCTGGCACGGAACGCTCTGCCG
GTGGTCGCCCTGGTGGCGGCCACTGGCTTCGGTGCGGCGGATGCGACCGCCGCACGGCTCTTCCCCGATC
TGTCGGAACAGATGGAAGAGCGCGTTGTGTGCTCGGTGTCTGCGGCCGCGAAGTACGAGATTCCGGCCAA
CATTCTTCTCGCCATTCGGGAAAAGGAGGGCGGCAAGCCGGGCCAGTGGGTCAAGAACACCAATGGCACC
TATGACGTGGGCGAGCTGCAATTCAACACCGCCTACCTGGGCGACCTGGCGAAGTATGGGATCACGGCCC
AGGACGTTGCTGCGGCAGGCTGCTATCCCTATGACCTGGCGGCCTGGCGGTTGCGCGGGCACATTCGCAA
CGACAGGGGCGATCTGTGGACACGCGCCGCTAACTATCACTCGCGCACGCCGTCGAAGAACGCGATCTAT
CGCGCCGATCTGATGGTGAAGGCCGACAAGTGGGCGAAGTGGCTGGATGCGCGTTTCGTCACCGTCAACT
ATGGCCCCAGCTCGCCGGCGCAGCCGGCAGGGAAGGGGACCACACTTGCGGCCGCTGATACGTCGGCAGC
AGCGCCGGCCGAAGCGCAGCCGATGAAGCAAGGCCGGATCACCCGCACCAGCCTCCGCAGCTCGGGTTAC
GTACCCCGGCAGCTCATCATCAACAACACGCCATAAGGAGGAACGGCCGTTTAGCGGCTAAAGCCTATGG
GCATTCGCAACCTGACGCAGCGATACATGAACGGGGCCAGGGCCTACGCGGCCTGGGCGGCATCGCAGGC
GAAAGCGCCGTTTGATCTTCTGGTACTGGGCATCGGGCCTGTCATCGTCTTTGGCCTGGTCGCGCATACG
CTGCTCGCGTTCCTGCCCACATGGGCCATGTACGCCGCCGGCGCTCTGCTGGTCCTCGCGGCCCTGCCTT
TGGCGCTGCACGTCCTCCGGGAATACGCGCTGCGCTATGGGCGCAAATAGCGCCCTGCAGGGCGTTCTTA
CTCCAAGGGGGAGGGCATGAATACACGCGCCATGAACGACGCCAGCGGCCGGGCCTCGCTGCCTGCCATG
GTGATCGCCGACGGCACCATTGAAGCCTTGAAGTGGCTCGCCTTGCTTGCCATGACCGGGGATCACGTCA
ACAAGTACCTGTTCAACGGTACGCTGCCATATCTGTTCGAGGCGGGGCGCTTGGCCCTGCCTCTTTTCGT
TTTCGTCCTGGCGTACAACCTCGCCCGCCCGGGCGCGCTCGAGCGCGGTTTGTACGGGCGAGCGATGAAA
CGCCTGTTGGCCTTCGGCCTGGTCGCCTCGGTCCCGTTCATTGCGTTGGGTGGAGTGGTGGGCGGATGGT
GGCCGCTGAACGTCATGTTCACGCTGTTGGCCGCAACCGCGATGCTCTACCTGGTCGAGCGCGGCCGCTC
GGTCGCTCCTATAGCGCTGTTCGTCGTGGCCGGCGGCCTGGTCGAGTTCTGTTGGCCGGCGCTGCTGCTG
GCCGCGTCTGTCTGGTTGTACCTCAAGCGCCCGACGTGGGCGGCCGCGTTGATGGCGCTGCTGTCTTGCG
CGTCCCTGTGGTACATCAATGGCAACCTTTGGGCGCTTGCTGTTGTGCCCCTGGTGATCGTCGCCGCCGG
CGTCGATCTTCGTGTCCCGCGCCTGCGCTGGGCCTTTTACACGTACTACCCGCTGCATCTTGCCGCTCTT
TGGCTGATCCGCATTCCGATGCGCGAGGCGGGCTACTTGTTTTTCACCTGACCTTTGAGATTCCAATATG
CAATTGCTCAAGAAATGCACCATCGCGGCCCTGCCGCTGCTCGCCCTGTCCGGCTGCGCACTGCTGAACA
TCCCCATGCCGACGCCGCCCGGTTCGACCCCGCCGGAAATGCTGACCGTGCCAGTGGCGCAAATCTGCCG
CGACGCTGACAAGAACCCTGTTCGGGCAACGGAGCTGTACGGCAAGAAAGGGTTGTCGGCCACCGGCAAG
GTGCAGGTGATTTCCGAAGGCTTCAAGCCTCGCTATCGGGTGCTGCTGCGCGCTGGCAGCGCCTCGGTCC
ATGCTGGGACCGATAACCAGCTCGCCATCAAGTCGGTTTCCACCGGCCAGACCACGCGCGTCACTGGCAC
CGTGAAGGACGTGTCCTACGACCATAACGGCTGCTCGATCTCGCTTGACGATGCGAAGTTCTACTGAGGG
GAGGGCGGCGGATGCTGACACGGTTGAAGGGCTTCCTTGCTCGTCGCCGCGAGTTGAAGGAACTGGATGT
GTCCGTGGTGAGCCGGCCCCGGCCGGCTCCGGCGGAATTGGTCCAGGTTGATGCACGCGAGGCCGTTTGG
CGCGTGCCGGTGCCCGGCCAGGCCGACCGCTTCATGTCGGCCAAGCCTGGCGCGATCAACGATGAAATGT
TCGTGGTTCGGGTGGACACCGAAGCGTTCTATCGGGCTTGGCTGCGCAGCAGCTCGACGGGCCGCGAAAC
GCGGTCGGACAACTGCCCGCTGCGCTCGGAAATGCCGCAGGACTACAAGTTCAAGCACGCCGTCCAGGGC
TTCGCGCACGGCAGGGAAAATCCTGTGCCGCTGGCCTTCGCCGGCGCGCACCAGGAGCGCCACCGGGTGG
ACATTGGTTTCAGCAACGGGGTCACGCGCTCGTTCTGGCTGATTGCCAACAAGGCTCCGTCGTTCCCGAT
CCAGGTCCACGGCCGGGAGTCGGCCGAGCTGCTGAACAAGGTTTGCGGCCTCGATCCTGCGCCGCTGTCG
TTCACGGAACTGTTCGCGCAGGCCCAACGCCAGGCTCCGCAGGTCGCCACACCGGCCCGGCCTGCGCCGG
CAGCGGCCACCCGGCCAGCTCCCAAGGTGCAGCCACGCCCCGGCCGAAGCGGCCCGCGCAAAGGCCGCGG
ACTCTGACTACAACCGTGCGCAAGGCGCATTAGGGAGGATGTATGTATGTAATCGCCTGCGGCATCGTTG
CCGGCTTGGCGGCTGCGGTGGCCCTGTTGGGCTTCACGCCGATGATGGAGGCGCTTGCCGCCGGCGAACG
CCGCAAGGCACTCGCGCAATGGACGCGGACGATGTTCCTGGTGCTGCTGCCTGTCGTGCTGATGTGCGCG
CCCATCGGGTCCAGCATTTACGACGCCGTGCAAGCGGACGCTGGCAAGCCCATCGCTTTCCACAACGGCC
GGATCACGGTCGTCATGGCCCTGGTCGGCAGCTTGGCCGTTGTCCTGGTCGCGGCTGCGCGTGCGGTGGT
CAACCGCAAGCATGCCAGCTTCTGGTTCGTCGGCTGGGTGATGGCGTCGGTTTTGGCCGGCGGCGTCGGC
GCGATCGCCAGCGCGAAGCAACTGGCGTTCCTCGGCGAACATAGCGGCATGGTGGCCTTCGGCTTCTTCC
GCGACCAGGTGAAGGACATGCACTGCGATGCGGACGTGATCCTGGCCCGGTGGGATGAAAAGGCGAACTC
GCCGGTGGTCTACCGCTGCCCGAAGGCGTACCTGCTCAACAGGTTCGCATCCGCGCCCTTCGTGCCCTGG
CCGGACTACACCGAGGGGGAAAGCGAGGATCTAGGTAGGGCGCTCGCAGCGGCCCTGCGGGACGCGAAAA
GGTGAGAAAAGCCGGGCACTGCCCGGCTTTATTTTTGCTGCTGCGCGTTCCAGGCCGCCCACACTCGTTT
GACCTGGCTCGGGCTGCATCCGACCAGCTTGGCCGTCTTGGCAATGCTCGATCCGCCGGAGCGAAGCGTG
ATGATGCGGTCGTGCATGCCGGCGTCACGTTTGCGGCCGGTGTAGCGGCCGGCGGCCTTCGCCAACTGGA
CACCCTGACGTTGACGCTCGCGCCGATCCTCGTAGTCGTCGCGGGCCATCTGCAAGGCGAGCTTCAAAAG
CATGTCCTGGACGGATTCCAGAACGATTTTCGCCACTCCGTTCGCCTCGGCGGCCAGCTCCGACAGGTCC
ACCACGCCAGGCACGGCCAGCTTGGCCCCTTTGGCCCGGATCGACGCAACCAGGCGCTCGGCCTCGGCCA
ACGGCAAGCGGCTGATGCGGTCGATCTTCTCCGCAACGACGACTTCACCAGGTTGCAGGTCCGCGATCAT
GCGCAGCAGCTCGGGCCGGTCGGCGCGTGCGCCGGACGCCTTCTCGCGGTAGATGCCGGCGACGTAGTAC
CCGGCGGCCCGCGTGGCCGCTACAAGGCTCTCCTGGCGTTCAAGATTCTGCTCGTCCGTACTGGCGCGCA
GGTAGATGCGGGCGACCTTCAACCTTCGTCCCTCCGGTTGTTGCTCTCGCGTCGCCATTTCCACGGCTCG
ACGGCGTGCGGATCGGACCAGAGGCCGACGCGCTTGCCTCGCGCCTCCTGTTCGAGCCGCAGCATTTCAG
GGTCGGCCGCGCGGCCGTGGAAGCGATAGGCCCACGCCATGCCCTGGTGAACCATCGCGGCGTTGACGTT
GCGCGGCTGCGGCGGCCGGCTGGCCAGCTCCATGTTGACCCACACGGTGCCCAGCGTGCGGCCGTAACGG
TCGGTGTCCTTCTCGTCGACCAGGACGTGCCGGCGGAACACCATGCCGGCCAGCGCCTGGCGCGCACGTT
CGCCGAAGGCTTGCCGCTTTTCCGGCGCGTCAATGTCCACCAGGCGCACGCGCACCGGCTGCTTGTCTAC
CAGCACGTCGATGGTGTCGCCGTCGATGATGCGCACGACCTCGCCGCGCAGCTCGGCCCATGCCGGCGAG
GCAACGACCAGGACGGCCAGCGCGGCAGCGGCGCGCAGCATGGCGTAGCTTCGGCGCTTCATGCGTGGCC
CCATTGCTGATGATCGGGGTACGCCAGGTGCAGCACTGCATCGAAATTGGCCTTGCAGTAGCCGTCCAGC
GCCACCCGCGAGCCGAACGCCGGCGAAAGGTACTCGACCAGGCCGGGCCGGTCGCGGACCTCGCGCCCCA
GGACGTGGATGCGCCGGCCGCGTGTGCCGTCGGGTCCAGGCACGAAGGCCAGCGCCTCGATGTTGAAGTC
GATGGATAGAAGTTGTCGGTAGTGCTTGGCCGCCCTCATCGCGTCCCCCTTGGTCAAATTGGGTATACCC
ATTTGGGCCTAGTCTAGCCGGCATGGCGCATTACAGCAATACGCAATTTAAATGCGCCTAGCGCATTTTC
CCGACCTTAATGCGCCTCGCGCTGTAGCCTCACGCCCACATATGTGCTAATGTGGTTACGTGTATTTTAT
GGAGGTTATCCAATGAGCCGCCTGACAATCGACATGACGGACCAGCAGCACCAGAGCCTGAAAGCCCTGG
CCGCCTTGCAGGGCAAGACCATTAAGCAATACGCCCTCGAACGTCTGTTCCCCGGTGACGCTGATGCCGA
TCAGGCATGGCAGGAACTGAAAACCATGCTGGGGAACCGCATCAACGATGGGCTTGCCGGCAAGGTGTCC
ACCAAGAGCGTCGGCGAAATTCTTGATGAAGAACTCAGCGGGGATCGCGCTTGACGGCCTACATCCTCAC
GGCTGAGGCCGAAGCCGATCTACGCGGCATCATCCGCTACACGCGCCGGGAGTGGGGCGCGGCGCAGGTG
CGCCGCTATATCGCTAAGCTGGAACAGGGCATAGCCAGGCTTGCCGCCGGCGAAGGCCCGTTTAAGGACA
TGAGCGAACTCTTTCCCGCGCTGCGGATGGCCCGCTGCGAACACCACTACGTTTTTTGCCTGCCGCGTGC
GGGCGAACCCGCGTTGGTCGTGGCGATCCTGCATGAGCGCATGGACCTCATGACGCGACTTGCCGACAGG
CTCAAGGGCTGATTTCAGCCGCTAAAAATCGCGCCACTCACAACGTCCTGATGGCGTACTTACCCAAAGA
ACAGCTAGGAGAATCATTTATGCTCAGCACACTTCCACAAGCTCATGCAACTTTCTTGAACCGCATCCGC
GATGCGGTCGCTTCCGATGTTCGCTTCCGCGCTCTTCTGATCGGCGGCTCTTACGTTCACGGAGGACTCG
ATGAGCACTCCGATTTGGATTTCGACATCGTTGTTGAGGACAACTGCTACGCAGATGTCTTGTCTACACG
CAAGGATTTTGCCGAGGCACTGCCCGGCTTCCTCAACGCGTTCACCGGCGAACATGTAGGAGAACCGCGC
CTTCTGATCTGCCTATATGGTCCGCCACTGCTACACATCGATTTGAAGTTTTCTCTTGCTTCCGATCTCG
ACCAGCAAATCGAGCGGCGGGCGGTTCTGTTTGCTCGTGATCCGGCAGAGATCGAGAAGCGCATTGAGGC
GGCAGCGGTGGCATGGCCAAACCGTCCCTCCGAGTGGTTCGAAGCACGTTGTCAGCGCCAGTGATATAAG
ACGGTAATTCACCATTTGGATTGTCCGCTCCACCCAACATGTTGTTTCCTTAAGGTTCTCACACCAGAAA
GGACATCAACATGCTGAGCAGAGAGGACTTTTACATGATAAAGCAAATGCGCCAGCAGGGCGCGTACATT
GTCGATATTGCGACTCAGATTGGTTGCTCTGAACGGACGGTCAGACGCTACCTCAAATACCCTGAACCGC
CAGCCAGAAAGACCCGCCACAAAATGGTTAAGCTGAAACCGTTTATGGATTACATCGACATGCGCCTGGC
AGAGAATGTCTGGAATAGTGAGGTTATCTTTGCGGAGATTAAGGCAATGGGTTATACGGGCGGACGTTCC
ATGCTGCGTTACTACATCCAGCCCAAACGTAAAATGCGTCCGTCAAAAAGAACAGTTCGCTTCGAAACTC
AGCCTGGATACCAGCTCCAGCACGACTGGGGCGAAGTTGAGGTGGAGGTTGCCGGGCAACGGTGCAAAGT
TAACTTTGCGGTTAATACGCTGGGGTTCTCCCGCCGCTTCCATGTCTTCGCCGCACCAAAACAGGATGCT
GAGCATACCTACGAATCACTGGTTCGCGCCTTCCGCTACTTCGGTGGTTGTGTGAAAACGGTGCTGGTTG
ATAACCAGAAGGCTGCGGTGCTGAAGAATAACAACGGGAAAGTCGTGTTCAACTCCGGATTCCTGTTGCT
GGCCGACCACTATAACTTCCTGCCACGGGCATGCCGTCCACGCAGGGCCAGAACAAAAGGTAAGGTTGAG
CGGATGGTGAAATACCTCAAGGAGAACTTCTTCGTTCGGTACCGCAGGTTCGACAGCTTCACTCATGTTA
ATCAACAACTGGAGCAATGGATAGCCGATGTGGCTGACAAACGGGAACTTCGCCAGTTCAAAGAAACGCC
GGAACAGCGCTTCGCGCTGGAGCAGGAACATCTGCAGCCGTTACCGGATACGGACTTCGATACCAGTTAC
TTCGACATCCGCCATGTGTCCTGGGACAGCTATATCGAGGTTGGTGGTAATCGTTACAGCGTTCCCGAAG
CGCTGTGTGGTCAGCCGGTATCGATACGAATATCGCTGGATGACGAGTTGCGGATCTACAGTAATGAGAA
ACTGGTGGCCTCACATCGCCTCTGTTCGGCATCGTCTGGCTGGCAGACAGTGCCGGAGCATCACGCCCCG
CTCTGGCAGCAGGTCAGTCAGGTGGAACATCGACCACTGAGTGCCTATGAGGAGCTGTTGTGATGCATGA
GCTGGAAGTCCTGCTGAGTCGCCTGAAAATGGAGCATCTGAGTTATCACGTTGAAAGCCTGCTGGAACAG
GCAGCTAAAAAAGAGCTGAACTACCGGGAGTTCCTGTGCATGGCGCTACAGCAGGAATGGAACGGCAGGC
ATCAGCGCGGTATGGAGTCCAGGCTGAAGCAGGCTCGTCTGCCGTGGGTCAAAACGCTGGAGCAGTTCGA
CTTTACCTTCCAGCCGGGCATCGACCGTAAGGTTGTCCGGGAACTGGCTGGTCTGGCGTTCGTGGAGCGC
AGCGAAAACGTGATCCTGCTGGGACCTCCTGGTGTCGGAAAAACTCATCTGGCCATAGCTCTTGGCGTGA
AAGCGGTGGATGCGGGACATCGGGTACTGTTTATGCCACTGGACAGACTGATCGCGACACTGATGAAAGC
GAAACAGGAAAACCGGCTGGAGCGTCAGCTGCAGCAACTGAGTTATGCCCGGGTGTTGATCCTGGATGAA
ATAGGCTATCTGCCGATGAACAGAGAGGAAGCCAGCCTGTTCTTCCGGCTACTGAACCGTCGATATGAAA
AAGCGAGCATCATACTGACGTCAAACAAAGGGTTCGCAGACTGGGGAGAAATGTTCGGAGATCACGTGCT
GGCAACAGCGATACTGGATCGGTTGCTACATCACTCAACCACGCTGAATATCAAAGGAGAGAGTTACCGG
TTAAAAGAGAAACGTAAAGCTGGAGTGCTGACCAAAAACACAACGCCAATCAGTGATGATGAAATGGTGA
AAAGCGGACAGCATCAGTAACGAAAGTATCTTAGCGGGCATGAAAATGGCAAATAACGGTCAAACATCGT
GGCGTTGACAACGTGCCTGGATCTGGCTACACTATGCGGCCACCAAGCTCGCCCGTGGCGAGCTTTACGA
AGCGATCGGCATGCTCGGTTTCTTCCGTGAGCAAGTGTTAGGACCTTTGCTCTACCGTCGCGCTGGAAAG
GACCAGCGCGGAGTGAGGCGATTGGAAACCCTTCGACTGGATGAAGAGCGCAGACTAGCCACCACCATTG
CGCTGCACGATGCGTTGTCTGTCAGGGATGCCATCAAAGCATCTGCCTCCATCTATCTCGACCTCCGAGC
CGCCGATCCGTCGTTGGAACCGACAACGCATATGCCAGGTCTTCTGTACGACTTAATAGAACGTGCGGTA
CCAGGCACGCCTAACCGTCAGTGAGATTGGATGAGTGAACGATATTGATCGAGAAGAGCCCTGCGCAGCC
GCTGCCGTGCCCGAGAGCATGGCGGCTCACGTGATGGGATACAAATGGGCGCGTGATAAGGTTGGTCAGT
CCGGCTGCGCGGTCTATCGGCTGCATAGCAAGTCAGGCGGCTCCGACTTGTTTCTGAAGCACGGCAAAGA
TGCTTTTGCCGACGACGTGACTGATGAAATGGTGAGATTGCGTTGGCTGGCGGGGCACATTTCTGTGCCC
TCCGTTGTAAGCTTCGTTCGCACGCCCAATCAGGCATGGCTCCTGACAACAGCAATACATGGAAAAACGG
CATATCAAGTGCTGAAATCGGATTTCGGAGCCCGTCTCGTTGTTGTTGACGCATTGGCGGCGTTCATGCG
CCGACTGCATGCGATCCCAGTGAGCGAATGCTCCTTCAACAGTGACCACGCATGCAGGCTTGCCCGAGCG
CGGGAGCGTATCGAGGCGGGGGGTTGTTGATGTCGATGACTTCGATAAGGAGCGCGAAGGGTGGACGGCC
GAACAGGTTTGGGAGGCGATGCATCGCCTCCTACCGCTCGCGCCGGACCCAGTCGTGACGCACGGCGATT
TTTCACTCGATAATCTACTTATCGTCGAAGGTAAGGTAGTCGGCTGCATCGACGTTGGGCGGGCTGGTAT
TGCTGATCGATACCAAGACCTTGCCGTGTTATGGAACTGTCTTGAGGAGTTCGAACCTTCGCTTCAGGAG
AGGCTTGTTGCGCAATATGGCATTGCCGATCCGGATAGGCGCAAGCTGCAATTTCATCTCCTGCTGGACG
AACTTTTCTAAGGCGATGCCCCCTCGACCTCGATCAGGGAGGCGTTCAGGACGACTCACAAAGAAAGCCG
GGCAATGCCCGGCTTTTTCTGCTGCTACCTCCGTAGTCGTAAGGTCGTTGCAGGTGCTCGGGTGCGGTAC
AACTCGCCGGTCGCCAGCTCAAGCGCGATCACGTCGTTGCCGTCGTAGTTGACGATGATGCTGTTGGGCC
GACTGTCCTCACGCTTCGCAGGGAGAGGCCAGCCTTCAATCGAAGCCGGCGCAAGCTCGTAGTGCTTCCC
GGTTTCGACGCTGCGCAGCGTCCAGGTCCTGCAACCGGCCACGCCGGTCGCAGAAACCACGGCGAGCGAG
CCGCGAAAATCGTGCGGGTACGCCTCGATGTTCATACGCCTCCTAGATCGAGCGCGAGCGTTTCTGCTCG
GCCTTGGCCGCCTGTTCCTGGGACACCTCGCCGATGACCTTGCCCTGGCCCCGGCTGTAGGCGATTTCGT
AGTTCTTGCCGACAACCGGCGGCTTCTCAAAGATGCCCCGGCTGTGTTTCACGATCCCGCCTTCGCTGAA
CTGGTAGACGTTGCGCCCATCGTCGTGCAGCACCTGGCCGACGTGCTTGTGCGGGTGGACGTTTTTGCTT
GCGTCCTTCGCATCGCTCAACTGGTGAATGCCTTTCGGTAGCCCCGCCTCGGGCAACACCTTCATGGTCA
GCCATTCGCCGTTCACTACCTGGTCCACCTGGCGGCTGCCGTTCATGACGGCGATCTTGACGCTGCCCTC
GGGTTTCATGATGACGCCAGGGCTTGCCGATGTGCGTGGTGCCCCGATCTGTACTTTGTTCATACGCTCT
AGTTCTCCTTAGTAGGTTCTCGCGCGGCGTTGCCGCTGTTCTTGCTGCTCGATGTCTTGCTGCTTGAGCT
GCTGCACCTTCTGCCGCTGGCCCTCGTCGAGAAGCACCTTGCCGACAGCACTTCTCACCTGGCGTTCAAC
CCCGTCCTTGCCCAGGCTGCTGCGCTCGGACAGGTCGTTGAAATCGGTGTGCTTCTTCATGTTCGACAGG
GCGGCGAGCTGGCCATCGTTCAACAGCGATTCCTTGAGCTTGGCCGTGTCGGCCTCGCTCAACTGGACCT
TGCCGGCCGCCGCGTCCGCGAGGCGCTTTTCAGCGTGCAAATGGTTGCGGTAGTTCTCCGGGGTGATCGG
CGGCAGCTCCTTCGGGTAGGCGTTCTCGCCCGGCGCGAAGATTGGGAAGATGGCCTTGCCGCCGACCGCC
TTGGCGGCCTCCTGTGCCTTCGTCCTGCCGGGATTCACGCCCTGGGTGATCTGCACCTGGCGGTCGTCGT
CGCCGGCGATCACAACGGGCTTGTCCGGGAATTTCGCGTGCAGGGCCTCGGCAACAGCCTGTAGGTTGCC
GGAATCGAACGCGGCGACAGTCGCGTGCCCCAGCGCTTCGGCCACTGTGGCGGCGGTGGCATAGCCTTCG
CCGATCACCAGCGCCGGCGCGGCCGCGAGCGCATCCATGCCACCGACGACATGGAAGCATCCTTCCTTGC
GGCTGTCCTTGGCGAAGCGCTTGGTGCCGTCCTCCTGGATGTACTGCATGGTCCATTGCTTGCCGTCGGC
GTCGTAGGCCGGGATGTAGGTTTTCTGGCCCTCCTGGTCGGTAAGGACGCCGGCGTGCACCTGTAGACCC
TTGTCGCGCAGGTACGGCGTCGGTTCCGTGATGGGAACCAGGCTTTGCGCCTGGCGGCCGATGCGCTGCG
CCGTGGCTTCGTGCTGGCGTTCTTGTTCCTCGGCACGCGCGGCCAGCTTGGCCGCCGCCTCGGCCTGCAT
CTTGGCCTTCTCGGCGGGGTCCAGGGCGTAGCCCTTGGCCTTCCACTTCATTTCGACGCCGGTGCGGTTG
TTTTTGATGTAACCGGCCGGGTGGCCGTCGAGGTGGCCGACGTAGAAGCCCGACTTCTCGCCCTTCTTGT
CGCCCTCGGTCTCGATGCGGTGCTTCTTGCCGTCCATGATGGGGTGCTCGCCGCCTGGGGTGACGACGCA
GCCCATGCTTTTCAGGGCCTCCGCGAACTCATCTTCGGGGGTGACGGCCGGGGATTGCTGGGTGGGCACG
TTGTCCGGCAGCCAGCGTTGCAGCTTGCCCATGTCGGCGTTCGGTCCGGCGTACCAGGACTTGGCCACCT
TGTCCCACTGCGCGCCGGCCGCCTTGGCAACCTGGCGCTCGCCGTAGGGCACGGCCAGGTAGACGCGCTC
CTGGGCCGCGTTGGGGCGCTCGGCCGTGGGTTGGGTAGGCTGGGCCTCGGCGCGGGCCTCTACGGCCGCT
GTAGCGCCCTCGCGCGCCCATTTGGCGAACGGGGCAGGGTCAACCCCTGCCGGAACGTACCAGGCGCGTT
CCTGGCGGTCCCAGCGCGCTCCAAGGGCCTTCACCTCGTCTTTCTCCTTGAACGGCACGTTCAAGTAGGC
GCGCTCGGGCTTGGCGGGGGCTTGAGCGGCCGCCGGCTGCTCGGCGGCGTTCATGGCCTGGGCCATTTCC
TGCTGCTCGCGCTCGTAGTCGGCGATCCGGCGCTGTAGGTCCTCGTCGTGCAGCATGGCCGTGCCCTCGG
CGGCCTTGCGCGCCTCCTTGGCGGCAACGCGGTCCTCGTCGGTGCTGTTGGGATCGCGGCGAACTCGCTC
TTCATGGATGCGGGCGAACTTCGCGGCCTGCTCGTACTCGTTGGCCGTCGCGTAAGCGTCGATCACGGCC
AGGCGGTCGGCGAGCGCTTCGGCATTGGTCTGCGCGTCGGGGCCGGCGAAGTCGGCAAGCCATTGGTGGC
CGCCCCACGCATGGTTCGCATAGACGCCCCAAAACTCCGGCTCTCGGTCGCCGGCCGGCACCACGGACCG
TTCGCCGTCGTGCTCGACCTCGACGTTGGCCTGGACCTGGACGCGGCCGGTCCAATCGGCAGGCAGCTCA
AAGCCCAGCGTGGTTTCGGTCAGCGCGGCCAGCGATTGGTTGCCTTCCGCCGGCTCCGCGCCGGCGCGGT
ACATGCGCAGGGTCTGCGCGATCAGCTCGTCGGCCGGCGCAATGGCCGGTCGTGCCACCTGGTCTTGCTG
TTGCTCCATAGTTGCCCCCTGCGCAGGCTCGATGGCCTGCTGGGTCGTTTGTTCTTGAATTTGCTTCTGC
TCGAACGCCAGGACGAAATCCTGGATCTTCTCCGCGTCGGCGGCCGCGCGGAAAATCTCTAGCGGGTCCT
CTTGTAGCGCCTTGATCCACGATCCGACATAGGCCGCGTGCTGGCCGGGGTCGTGGCCGATGCCCAGCTC
GTCGCCCAGGATCATGCTGGCAATCTCGGCCCGCAGCTCTTCCTTGGCGTACCCCTCGCTCCCGAAGGGA
TGCGCCAGGTCGCGGTCCAGCCGCGACGGGTGGCCGGTCCAGTGCCCCAGCTCATGGAGCGCGGTTGCGT
AGTAGTTGTCGGCGCTCGGGAACTGGCCTTTGTCGGGCAGATGGATGCTGTCCGTGGACGGCCGATAAAA
CGCGCGGTCGTGCTCGCCGTGGCGGATGGTGGCACCTGACGCCGCAAGGATGTGCTCGGCCCGCTCGACG
GCGCTCCAAGTCTGTTCCTTGCGTTCCAACGGCGGCAGGCCGTCGATCTGCTCCGCATTGAACACGGTGG
CGAAGAACACGCGCGGGCGTTCGAGCTGCACCGTCACCTTGACCGGATCGCCGTTGGCATCGAGGACCGG
CTTGCCGGTCTGCTCGTCGGTCTTGGTCTGCTCTTCGCTGAACTTCCAATACTGGATCGGCGTGCCTTTC
TCGCCGCGACGCACCTGTGCGCCGGCGGCAGCGGCCTGCTTGTAGGTCATCCAGCGCGGGTCCGCATGGC
CCTGGGCCATGAGCTGAATCGCGTTGATGCCCTTGTAACGCTTCCCGGTAGTCGGGTTGAGCGGGATGAA
GGAGCCGGGCATGCCCGGTTCCCACGGTTTTTGCCACGGCGCAGTGCCGGCTTTCAGTTGCTCAATGAGG
CGTTCGGCAACCTGCTCGTGGAACGGCTTTTTGACCTCTGCCATAGCCAATTACCTCCCGTCATTGGCGG
CCGCGGTCGTCGTGTCCTCGGGCACGGTCGCGTCCACCAGGTCAATGTCGCTCTCGGCGGCGTCCTGCTC
GCTCAAGGCGTCCTCGGGGAAGGCCCCGGCCTTCTCCGCTTCTTCCGGGTCGAACTCGACCTGGAAGCCG
GGCGTCATCGCATCGGCGAGCTTTTCACGCAGGGCGGCGGCGGCGTTCGCGGTATCGTCGAACGGCGCAA
AGTCGTCCTGCTGCACGGTCTTGGGATCATTCATCGCTTTCACTCCTGGTTGGTGCCGTTACGGCCTTTG
CTGTAGTCCGGCCTGCCTTTCAGGTCGGGGTATGTCTGCTTGCACGTCGGGAAGTTGCTGCACCCCCACC
AGAACATGCCGCGCTTCTTGCCAGGCCGACGGGAAAGGCCGTGGCCGCAGGCCATGCACTTGTGCAGCTC
GGAGACTTTCGGGGCCTCGCGCGGGACGGGCTTGCCGCCCTTGTCGTCGCACGCGAACTTGCAGCCGTCG
GCAAAGCCGGTGCAGCCCCAAAAGTATTCGTTCTTGTCCTTCTTCTTGAGGCGTCGCAGCGGCTTGCCGC
AGGACGGGCAAGGGTGCGTGTCGATCTTCATGTTGAGGCCGTTGTCTTTGATGTTGGCGACCTCGGCGCC
GATGTATTCCATCAGCTCGTTGACGAACGACAGCGTGTCGCGCTCGCCGGCCTGGATGGCCTTCTGCTGC
TCATGCCAGAGCGCGGTCATGTCGGGGAATCTGGCCGTGTCGGGCAGTGCGTCGTACAGCTCTTCGCCGG
TCGGCGTGGACACGATGTGCTTGCCCTTCTCCACCAGGTAGCCGCGCTCGAAAAGCGTGGCGATGATGGA
GTCTCGCGTTGCCGGCGTGCCGATCCCGCCGTGCTCGCCTTGCTTGCCCTTGTCCTTTTCGATCAAGATT
TTCCGCAGGCGGTCATCGCGGATGTATTTCGCAACGCGGGTAAGGTCCGACAGCAGAGATTCCATCGTGT
ACAGCGGCTGCGGTTTCGTCTCCTGCTGCTCGGCCTTCGCATCGGTGCAGGTGCCGGCCTGGCCGTCACG
CAGCTTGCGCAGGTCCTGTTCAATGTCGTCGGCATTGCCTTCCAGGTCCTCGTTGCCGGCGTCGTTCTTG
TAGAGAATCTTCCAGCCCGGCGACGTGGTGACGTTCGAGCGCACGCCGAAACGATGATCGCCGACCTGGG
CAAGCACGTCGGTCTGGTCATACAGATGCTTCGGCCAGAACTGCGCGACGTAGGCGCGCGCGATCAGCAG
GTAAATCTTCTGCTCGGCATCGGTGAGCTTCGACAGGTCGGCCGTGCTTTCGGTCGGGATGATCGCGTGG
TGCGCGGAAACCTTGGACGAGTTGAAGGCGCGGCTCTTGATCGTCGGATTGGCGCGCTGCGCAGCAGCGG
CCAGCATGGGGGCCGTCTGTGCGATGGCCGCCAGCACGCCCGGCGCATCGCCGTGCTGTTCCTCGCTCAA
GTATTCGCAGTCGGAACGGTTGTAGGTGATGAGCTTGTGCTTCTCGCGCAGGGCCTGCGTAATGTCCTTC
ACCTGGTCCGGCTTGAAGCCGAACTTGCGCGAGGCGTCCATTTGCAGTTTCAGCAGGTTGTAGGGCAGCG
GCGCAGCCGCTTCCTTCGCCTTGGTGGTCACGGACACGATGCGGGCGGGTTGGCCGCTCACGGCGGCCGC
GATGCCCTCGGCGTGCTCCTTGTTGCTGAGGCGGCCTTTCTCGTCCACCGGATCGCCGTCGGCGACCTGG
TAACGGGCCGGGAACTGAATGCCCTCGACCTCGAACTGGCCGTTCACCAGGTAGTAGTAGGTTTTCTGGT
GGGCCGCGTTCTCGCGGCAACGGCGCACGACAAGGCCCAGGATCGGAGTCTGCACGCGCCCCACGCTCAA
CAGCCCCTGATAGCCCTTCGCGCGTGCCGCAAGCGTGTACAGGCGCGTGATGTTGAAGCCGTATAGCTGG
TCGCCGACGCTGCGGGCCTCGGCCGCAGCGGACAGGCCGGCGAACTCGCGGTTGTCGCGCATCGCGGCGA
GCTGCCGGCGCACGATCTTCACGTTGTTGTCGTTGATAAGCAGCCGCTGCACCGGCAGACGGCAGTTGGC
GTATTCCAGGATTTCATCGACCAGAAGCTGGCCTTCGTCGTCCGGGTCGCCGGCGTGAACCACGCTTTTC
GCCTGCTTCAACAGGCTGAGGATGGTCTTGAACTGAGCTTTCGCACCGGCATCGCCGGACGGTTTCTTGC
GCCAGGGAATATGGACGATGGGCAGGTCGGCCATGTTCCAGTTGGCGTAGCGCTCGTCGTAGTCCTCCGG
GTCTAGCAAGGCCAGCATGTGACCGTAGCACCAGGTCACGCGGTCGGAGCCGCATTCGTAATAGCCGTCC
TTGCGGCTGCCGCCGCCCAGGCCCTCGACGATGGCTTTTGCCAGCTCCGGTTTTTCAGCGATTACAAGGC
GTTCAAATTGCATATATCCCCCTACCCTCACCAGGTCAGAACCGGCCTGATGACGGTGATGATTTGCGAA
CGATTGACAGGCCCGAAGTAGCGGCCGTCGAAAGACGTGTCGCTTACGTCGGACATAAGCAGAACCTCGG
CGGTCCCCAGGGTGTAGCTGTCGGACTGATAACGAGGCAGCGGCCGTCCTGATGGATCGGCCTTGATGAG
CGCGCTGTGAGGCAGCAGCCCGCCATTCACGCGCACGCCGGCGTCGGTGATGGCAACCTCGTCGCCTTTA
GCGGCTAAAACTCGCTTCATCATGTAGCCGTAGTCGCCGGGGCAGAAACCGCCGGCGATGTAGCCCCGCT
CCTTGGCGTCCGAAAACACGCCGACTTGCGGCGGGCAGAACATGACGTAAGCCCCCTTCTCCACCGGCGC
ATTCGATTTCCAGTACAGGCCGACCGGAATGCTTTTGGTGGTGTTGACCTTCGCGCCGGCGAGATAGGCC
GCGCCGGCGAGCAACAAGGCCGCGCCGCCTCCGATGGCGACGTACTTGGTGAGGCGCTGGAAGCGGCTCA
TATCGTGATCCCCTCCCCTTCCTCGACGGTGGCCGTCTGGATCAGCTTGTCGCTGACCTTCGGAGCCGGT
ACGGCCGCGCGGGCCTGGAATATCGGGTCTTTGAAGTAGAGCGGCTGCTTGCCGTAGATCGCGGGATAGC
CGGCGACGTACACAACCATGTCGCCCGCCTCTTCAATGCTGCCGTCGGCGCTCTTCTTCGGCCCCGGCAT
GCGCAGGCATTCATCGGGGGTCAGCAATGGCCGCTGCACTTCCTGGAAGGTCCGCGAGACGTTGCCCAAC
AGCGCCGACGTGCGGCGGCCGCTCGTCGTGATCTGCTCCTTCACGATGGTCGTGGTGCCTGTCAGTTTTG
ACAGGTGCTCGGCCGTCTCCACGCGGTTCGGCGGGTAGGCGTTCTGCACGTGGCAGTTCGACGTGATGCT
TTCGTCGTGGCCGTAGCCGGTTTCGCGGCTCTTGAGCTGGTTAATGTCCTGGCAGATGAGGTAGCACTTG
ATGCCGTAGCCGGCGACGAAGGCAAGGGACTCTTGCAGGATTTCGAGCTTGCCCAGGCTGGGGAACTCGT
CGAGCATCATCAGCAGACGATGCTTGTAGTGCGCGACAGGACGGCCGTTCTCGAAGTCCATCTTGTCGGC
CAGCAGCCGGACGATCATGTTGACCATGACGCGCACCAGAGGCCGCAGACGGGCCTTGTCGTTGGGCTGC
GTCACGATGAACAGGCTTACCGGGTCGTCGTGGTGCATCAGTTGCTTGATGCGGAAGTCGGACTTGCTGA
CGTTGCGGGCCACAACCGGGTCGCGGTACAGGGCCAGGTAGGACTTGGCGGTGGACAGCACGGAACCGGA
TTCTTCCTCCGGGCGGTCCATCATGTCGCGGGCCGCAGAGCCGACCGCAGGGTGGTTCTGCCCGTCAACG
TGGCCGTAGGTGGTCATTTCCATCCAAAGCTCGCCCACGTCGCGGTTCGGGTCGGCAAGCATGCCGTCCA
CCGACGGCAGGGTGGCCGGCGTACCCTCGTTCTTAGCCTTGTAGAGCGCGTGCAGGATGACGCCGACAAG
CAGCGCCTGGCTGGTTTTCTGCCAGTGCGATTCCAGGCCCTTGCCGTCCGGATCGACGATCAGGGTGGCA
AGGTTCTGCACGTCGCCAACCTCGTACTCGGTCCCCAAGCGGATTTCATCGAGCGGGTTCCAGCACGCGC
TACCCTGCGCGGATGCCGGCTCAAAGCGCACGACCTTGTTGCGGGCATGCTTCTTCCGCCAGCCGGCGGT
CAGCGCCCACAACTCGCCTTTCAGGTCGGTGATGACGGCGCTGTGCGCCCAGGAAAGCAGCGTCGGAACG
ACCAGGCCGACGCCCTTGCCGGAGCGCGTCGGCGCGTAGGTCAAGACGTGCTCGGGGCCGTTGTGCCGCA
GGTAGTGGAACTTGCCGTCCTTGTCCTGCCAGCCGCCCACATAGACGCCGCTGGAAGTGGGCGGGTGTTT
GCCTGACACCAGCTCGACGACGGTGCGCGGCCGGGGCAGCAGGCCGGCGGCCTGTATGTCCTTCTTGTCG
GCCCAGCGGGCCGAACCGTGCAGATAGTCGTTCGCCTTGCCGGTGTTCGCCTTGACCATCTGCGTGACGG
CCGTGCCCAGCAGGCCCACGGTCGAAACGACCATACCCATGCTGGCCGCGCGCATGAAATCGTCGGGATA
TTGGCCGTACCACTTGCCGGCCCATTGAAGGATCGACCAGGGCGTGTAGACGTGGTTGATATTCCAGCCA
AGTCCGGCCTGATACTGGAAGGAATGGGCGAAATATTGCGTCGCGGTCTGCAAGCCTGCCCCAAGGGACA
GGCCGGCGAGGATGGGAACGGTCTTGCTGGCCTTCGGTTTTTTCGCCCGTATCTGTGGCCCCACGGCGTT
GTTTCGGTTCTTCATCTACTCCTACCTCGGGTAGTTTTAAGGGAGCCTCGCGGGGTCACGGTGACGGGAT
CACCGATGGCGAGGCGCTTCATGCGTTGCACCGTGGCCTTATCGACGGGCAGCACCAGAATCTCGTCGTT
TTCTTTCCTCAACAGGGCCAGCGCCTGGTCCTCGACGTTCCGGGTGCCTGCATAGGACAGCGCACCAACA
TAATCAGTATATCGTGCATGCTTCGGTATATCGAAGCCGTTTAGCCGCTTTTGCTCGCGCTCGGCAACAT
ATTTCTCGGCCGCCGCGATCTGTTCGGGCTTTAGCCCTCTTCCTGGCCCAGAAACTCCCCGTCGCAGTGC
GTGAGCTGGTTCGGCTCCTTGCTGCTCCACGTGACCAGGAACATCACGCGGCAATAGCATTTCAGCTCCG
CCGGCGATGCGAACCACACCGAGTTGGGACAGCGCTCGCAAACGGTTTTGGCTTTGGGGCGGCGGCTTTC
GTCCAATGCGTCCAACGTTGGGCTTGCGGAGTGCGACGGTTCCGCCGGCGCTGACGGCGCGAGCGTCCCG
TCGGTCGCCGTCGCCGCCTGTGGCGTTGAGGGTGGTTCTGGCTGCGGCAGGTCGAATGCCTCCATCGCCG
CCGCGATCTCTTCGTCCGTCATTTCGTTCGGGTTGCTCATGTGCTTGCTCCTTCGTCAGTAGTTCTTGAC
GGCGGCGCTCAAGGGCGGCGTCGTCAAAGGTGATTGCCAGACGGCCAGCGGCGGCCGCCTGCGCGATCCG
CTCCTTGAACTCTGCTGTGCCGTTGACGGTGATCCGGTCGCCGAAGCGCTCCATTGCCAGGCGCAGGGCG
GCGTCCAGGCCGTCCGTGGTGGCCTCGCGCGAGACTTGCAGGCGGTCGCCGTCGTCGCGGACGGCGCTGC
TGCCGACGCGATAGATGATGGTTCCCTTCTTCGTGATGTTGTCCGTCACGGCCGCATGGCCCGGCTTGGC
CTCGCCGCTGCCCTGGATGGTGTTGCCCTTGAGGTCGCTGCGGCCCTCGCGTGCGCGCAGCGCGGCCAGG
GCCTTGTCGTCGCCCTTCATCGCCTCGGCCTTGAGCCAGTCGGCCCACGCGCGGCGCTGCGTGCGCTCCT
GGACCGCCTGACGGCCCTGCCGGTACTCGCGGTTGATCTTGTCCAGGTCGGCGCGCAGAGCCTTGTGCGC
CTGCGCGTACATCAGTCGCTTTGCAATGCGCCCCTCGCCCAGCAGCTTGATAGCGGCGCGGCGCAGCCGG
TTGCTGCGCATCGCGGCTTCAATCAGGCGGTCACGACGCCGGCGCAGCGTGTCCAGCTCGCCCTTGCGCA
CGGCCCCCATTTCCTGGCGTTCAGACTGATACCGGGCGTATAGCTCGGTGGTGTCGATGCGGGTCTTGAG
CGGCTTCGCTCGATACTCCCGCCGCCGGGGGGCTTCGCCGCCCTCGGCTGGCGTGAATGCCCCGAATCGG
GCTTCGAGCTTCGGCTTGGACAGGTCGCGCGAAACGGTGCTGGCCTTGACCGTCGTGCCGTCGCCGGCCT
CGAAGATGAAGCCGTTTCCGCGCTCGCGCAGCTTAAGCCCGTTTTCCCGCAGGACGCGGTGCAGGTCCTC
CCAGGATTGCGCCGCTTGCAGCTCCGGCAGGCATTCGCGCTTGATCCAGCCGACCAGGCTTTCCACGCCC
GCGTGCCGCTCCATGTCGTTCGCGCGGTTCTCGGAAACGCGCTGCCGCGTTTCGTGATTGTCACGCTCAA
GCCCGTAGTCCCGTTCGAGCGTCGCGCAGAGGTCAGCGAGGGCGCGGTAGGCCCGATACGGCTCATGGAT
GGTGTTTCGGGTCGGGTGAATCTTGTTGATGGCGATATGGATGTGCAGGTTGTCGGTGTCGTGATGCACG
GCACTGACGCGCTGATGCTCGGCGAAGCCAAGCCCAGCGCAGATGCGGTCCTCAATCGCGCGCAACGTCT
CCGCGTCGGGCTTCTCTCCCGCGCGGAAGCTAACCAGCAGGTGATAGGTCTTGTCGGCCTCGGAACGGGT
GTTGCCGTGCTGGGTCGCCATCACCTCGGCCATGACAGCGGGCAGGGTGTTTGCCTCGCAGTTCGTGACG
CGCACGTGACCCAGGCGCTCGGTCTTGCCTTGCTCGTCGGTGATGTACTTCACCAGCTCCGCGAAGTCGC
TCTTCTTGATGGAGCGCATGGGGACGTGCTTGGCAATCACGCGCACCCCCCGGCCGTTTTAGCGGCTAAA
AAAGTCATGGCTCTGCCCTCGGGCGGACCACGCCCATCATGACCTTGCCAAGCTCGTCCTGCTTCTCTTC
GATCTTCGCCAGCAGGGCGAGGATCGTGGCATCACCGAACCGCGCCGTGCGCGGGTCGTCGGTGAGCCAG
AGTTTCAGCAGGCCGCCCAGGCGGCCCAGGTCGCCATTGATGCGGGCCAGCTCGCGGACGTGCTCATAGT
CCACGACGCCCGTGATTTTGTAGCCCTGGCCGACGGCCAGCAGGTAGGCCGACAGGCTCATGCCGGCCGC
CGCCGCCTTTTCCTCAATCGCTCTTCGTTCGTCTGGAAGGCAGTACACCTTGATAGGTGGGCTGCCCTTC
CTGGTTGGCTTGGTTTCATCAGCCATCCGCTTGCCCTCATCTGTTACGCCGGCGGTAGCCGGCCAGCCTC
GCAGAGCAGGATTCCCGTTGAGCACCGCCAGGTGCGAATAAGGGACAGTGAAGAAGGAACACCCGCTCGC
GGGTGGGCCTACTTCACCTATCCTGCCCGGCTGACGCCGTTGGATACACCAAGGAAAGTCTACACGAACC
CTTTGGCAAAATCCTGTATATCGTGCGAAAAAGGATGGATATACCGAAAAAATCGCTATAATGACCCCGA
AGCAGGGTTATGCAGCGGAAAAGCGCTGCTTCCCTGCTGTTTTGTGGAATATCTACCGACTGGAAACAGG
CAAATGCAGGAAATTACTGAACTGAGGGGACAGGCGAGAGACGATGCCAAAGAGCTACACCGACGAGCTG
GCCGAGTGGGTTGAATCCCGCGCGGCCAAGAAGCGCCGGCGTGATGAGGCTGCGGTTGCGTTCCTGGCGG
TGAGGGCGGATGTCGAGGCGGCGTTAGCGTCCGGCTATGCGCTCGTCACCATTTGGGAGCACATGCGGGA
AACGGGGAAGGTCAAGTTCTCCTACGAGACGTTCCGCTCGCACGCCAGGCGGCACATCAAGGCCAAGCCC
GCCGATGTGCCCGCACCGCAGGCCAAGGCTGCGGAACCCGCGCCGGCACCCAAGACGCCGGAGCCACGGC
GGCCGAAGCAGGGGGGCAAGGCTGAAAAGCCGGCCCCCGCTGCGGCCCCGACCGGCTTCACCTTCAACCC
AACACCGGACAAAAAGGATCTACTGTAATGGCGAAAATTCACATGGTTTTGCAGGGCAAGGGCGGGGTCG
GCAAGTCGGCCATCGCCGCGATCATTGCGCAGTACAAGATGGACAAGGGGCAGACACCCTTGTGCATCGA
CACCGACCCGGTGAACGCGACGTTCGAGGGCTACAAGGCCCTGAACGTCCGCCGGCTGAACATCATGGCC
GGCGACGAAATTAACTCGCGCAACTTCGACACCCTGGTCGAGCTGATTGCGCCGACCAAGGATGACGTGG
TGATCGACAACGGTGCCAGCTCGTTCGTGCCTCTGTCGCATTACCTCATCAGCAACCAGGTGCCGGCTCT
GCTGCAAGAAATGGGGCATGAGCTGGTCATCCATACCGTCGTCACCGGCGGCCAGGCTCTCCTGGACACG
GTGAGCGGCTTCGCCCAGCTCGCCAGCCAGTTCCCGGCCGAAGCGCTTTTCGTGGTCTGGCTGAACCCGT
ATTGGGGGCCTATCGAGCATGAGGGCAAGAGCTTTGAGCAGATGAAGGCGTACACGGCCAACAAGGCCCG
CGTGTCGTCCATCATCCAGATTCCGGCCCTCAAGGAAGAAACCTACGGCCGCGATTTCAGCGACATGCTG
CAAGAGCGGCTGACGTTCGACCAGGCGCTGGCCGATGAATCGCTCACGATCATGACGCGGCAACGCCTCA
AGATCGTGCGGCGCGGCCTGTTTGAACAGCTCGACGCGGCGGCCGTGCTATGAGCGACCAGATTGAAGAG
CTGATCCGGGAGATTGCGGCCAAGCACGGCATCGCCGTCGGCCGCGACGACCCGGTGCTGATCCTGCATA
CCATCAACGCCCGGCTCATGGCCGACAGTGCGGCCAAGCAAGAGGAAATCCTTGCCGCGTTCAAGGAAGA
GCTGGAAGGGATCGCCCATCGTTGGGGCGAGGACGCCAAGGCCAAAGCGGAGCGGATGCTGAACGCGGCC
CTGGCGGCCAGCAAGGACGCAATGGCGAAGGTAATGAAGGACAGCGCCGCGCAGGCGGCCGAAGCGATCC
GCAGGGAAATCGACGACGGCCTTGGCCGCCAGCTCGCGGCCAAGGTCGCGGACGCGCGGCGCGTGGCGAT
GATGAACATGATCGCCGGCGGCATGGTGTTGTTCGCGGCCGCCCTGGTGGTGTGGGCCTCGTTATGAATC
GCAGAGGCGCAGATGAAAAAGCCCGGCGTTGCCGGGCTTTGTTTTTGCGTTAGCTGGGCTTGTTTGACAG
GCCCAAGCTCTGACTGCGCCCGCGCTCGCGCTCCTGGGCCTGTTTCTTCTCCTGCTCCTGCTTGCGCATC
AGGGCCTGGTGCCGTCGGGCTGCTTCACGCATCGAATCCCAGTCGCCGGCCAGCTCGGGATGCTCCGCGC
GCATCTTGCGCGTCGCCAGTTCCTCGATCTTGGGCGCGTGAATGCCCATGCCTTCCTTGATTTCGCGCAC
CATGTCCAGCCGCGTGTGCAGGGTCTGCAAGCGGGCTTGCTGTTGGGCCTGCTGCTGCTGCCAGGCGGCC
TTTGTACGCGGCAGGGACAGCAAGCCGGGGGCATTGGACTGTAGCTGCTGCAAACGCGCCTGCTGACGGT
CTACGAGCTGTTCTAGGCGGTCCTCGATGCGCTCCACCTGGTCATGCTTTGCCTGCACGTAGAGCGCAAG
GGTCTGCTGGTAGGTCTGCTCGATGGGCGCGGATTCTAAGAGGGCCTGCTGTTCCGTCTCGGCCTCCTGG
GCCGCCTGTAGCAAATCCTCGCCGCTGTTGCCGCTGGACTGCTTTACTGCCGGGGACTGCTGTTGCCCTG
CTCGCGCCGTCGTCGCAGTTCGGCTTGCCCCCACTCGATTGACTGCTTCATTTCGAGCCGCAGCGATGCG
ATCTCGGATTGCGTCAACGGACGGGGCAGCGCGGAGGTGTCCGGCTTCTCCTTGGGTGAGTCGGTCGATG
CCATAGCCAAAGGTTTCCTTCCAAAATGCGTCCATTGCTGGACCGTGTTTCTCATTGATGCCCGCAAGCA
TCTTCGGCTTGACCGCCAGGTCAAGCGCGCCTTCATGGGCGGTCATGACGGACGCCGCCATGACCTTGCC
GCCGTTGTTCTCGATGTAGCCGCGTAATGAGGCAATGGTGCCGCCCATCGTCAGCGTGTCATCGACAACG
ATGTACTTCTGGCCGGGGATCACCTCCCCCTCGAAAGTCGGGTTGAACGCCAGGCGATGATCTGAACCGG
CTCCGGTTCGGGCGACCTTCTCCCGCTGCACAATGTCCGTTTCGACCTCAAGGCCAAGGCGGTCGGCCAG
AACGACCGCCATCATGGCCGGAATCTTGTTGTTCCCCGCCGCCTCGACGGCGAGGACTGGAACGATGCGG
GGCTTGTCGTCGCCGATCAGCGTCTTGAGCTGGGCAACAGTGTCGTCCGAAATCAGGCGCTCGACCAAAT
TAAGCGCCGCTTCCGCGTCGCCCTGCTTCGCAGCCTGGTATTCAGGCTCGTTGGTCAAAGAACCAAGGTC
GCCGTTGCGAACCACCTTCGGGAAGTCTCCCCACGGTGCGCGCTCGGCTCTGCTGTAGCTGCTCAAGACG
CCTCCCTTTTTAGCCGCTAAAACTCTAACGAGTGCGCCCGCGACTCAACTTGACGCTTTCGGCACTTACC
TGTGCCTTGCCACTTGCGTCATAGGTGATGCTTTTCGCACTCCCGATTTCAGGTACTTTATCGAAATCTG
ACCGGGCGTGCATTACAAAGTTCTTCCCCACCTGTTGGTAAATGCTGCCGCTATCTGCGTGGACGATGCT
GCCGTCGTGGCGCTGCGACTTATCGGCCTTTTGGGCCATATAGATGTTGTAAATGCCAGGTTTCAGGGCC
CCGGCTTTATCTACCTTCTGGTTCGTCCATGCGCCTTGGTTCTCGGTCTGGACAATTCTTTGCCCATTCA
TGACCAGGAGGCGGTGTTTCATTGGGTGACTCCTGACGGTTGCCTCTGGTGTTAAACGTGTCCTGGTCGC
TTGCCGGCTAAAAAAAAGCCGACCTCGGCAGTTCGAGGCCGGCTTTCCCTAGAGCCGGGCGCGTCAAGGT
TGTTCCATCTATTTTAGTGAACTGCGTTCGATTTATCAGTTACTTTCCTCCCGCTTTGTGTTTCCTCCCA
CTCGTTTCCGCGTCTAGCCGACCCCTCAACATAGCGGCCTCTTCTTGGGCTGCCTTTGCCTCTTGCCGCG
CTTCGTCACGCTCGGCTTGCACCGTCGTAAAGCGCTCGGCCTGCCTGGCCGCCTCTTGCGCCGCCAACTT
CCTTTGCTCCTGGTGGGCCTCGGCGTCGGCCTGCGCCTTCGCTTTCACCGCTGCCAACTCCGTGCGCAAA
CTCTCCGCTTCGCGCCTGGTGGCGTCGCGCTCGCCGCGAAGCGCCTGCATTTCCTGGTTGGCCGCGTCCA
GGGTCTTGCGGCTCTCTTCTTTGAATGCGCGGGCGTCCTGGTGAGCGTAGTCCAGCTCGGCGCGCAGCTC
CTGCGCTCGACGCTCCACCTCGTCGGCCCGCTGCGTCGCCAGCGCGGCCCGCTGCTCGGCTCCTGCCAGG
GCGGTGCGTGCTTCGGCCAGGGCTTGCCGCTGGCGTGCGGCCAGCTCGGCCGCCTCGGCGGCCTGCTGCT
CTAGCAATGTAACGCGCGCCTGGGCTTCTTCCAGCTCGCGGGCCTGCGCCTCGAAGGCGTCGGCCAGCTC
CCCGCGCACGGCTTCCAACTCGTTGCGCTCACGATCCCAGCCGGCTTGCGCTGCCTGCAACGATTCATTG
GCAAGGGCCTGGGCGGCTTGCCAGAGGGCGGCCACGGCCTGGTTGCCGGCCTGCTGCACCGCGTCCGGCA
CCTGGACTGCCAGCGGGGCGGCCTGCGCCGTGCGCTGGCGTCGCCATTCGCGCATGCCGGCGCTGGCGTC
GTTCATGTTGACGCGGGCGGCCTTACGCACTGCATCCACGGTCGGGAAGTTCTCCCGGTCGCCTTGCTCG
AACAGCTCGTCCGCAGCCGCAAAAATGCGGTCGCGCGTCTCTTTGTTCAGTTCCATGTTGGCTCCGGTAA
TTGGTAAGAATAATAATACTCTTACCTACCTTATCAGCGCAAGAGTTTAGCTGAACAGTTCTCGACTTAA
CGGCAGGTTTTTTAGCGGCTGAAGGGCAGGCAAAAAAAGCCCCGCACGGTCGGCGGGGGCAAAGGGTCAG
CGGGAAGGGGATTAGCGGGCGTCGGGCTTCTTCATGCGTCGGGGCCGCGCTTCTTGGGATGGAGCACGAC
GAAGCGCGCACGCGCATCGTCCTCGGCCCTATCGGCCCGCGTCGCGGTCAGGAACTTGTCGCGCGCTAGG
TCCTCCCTGGTGGGCACCAGGGGCATGAACTCGGCCTGCTCGATGTAGGTCCACTCCATGACCGCATCGC
AGTCGAGGCCGCGTTCCTTCACCGTCTCTTGCAGGTCGCGGTACGCCCGCTCGTTGAGCGGCTGGTAACG
GGCCAATTGGTCGTAAATGGCTGTCGGCCATGAGCGGCCTTTCCTGTTGAGCCAGCAGCCGACGACGAAG
CCGGCAATGCAGGCCCCTGGCACAACCAGGCCGACGCCGGGGGCAGGGGATGGCAGCAGCTCGCCAACCA
GGAACCCCGCCGCGATGATGCCGATGCCGGTCAACCAGCCCTTGAAACTATCCGGCCCCGAAACACCCCT
GCGCATTGCCTGGATGCTGCGCCGGATAGCTTGCAACATCAGGAGCCGTTTCTTTTGTTCGTCAGTCATG
GTCCGCCCTCACCAGTTGTTCGTATCGGTGTCGGACGAACTGAAATCGCAAGAGCTGCCGGTATCGGTCC
AGCCGCTGTCCGTGTCGCTGCTGCCGAAGCACGGCGAGGGGTCCGCGAACGCCGCAGACGGCGTATCCGG
CCGCAGCGCATCGCCCAGCATGGCCCCGGTCAGCGAGCCGCCGGCCAGGTAGCCCAGCATGGTGCTGTTG
GTCGCCCCGGCCACCAGGGCCGACGTGACGAAATCGCCGTCATTCCCTCTGGATTGTTCGCTGCTCGGCG
GGGCAGTGCGCCGCGCCGGCGGCGTCGTGGATGGCTCGGGTTGGCTGGCCTGCGACGGCCGGCGAAAGGT
GCGCAGCAGCTCGTTATCGACCGGCTGCGGCGTCGGGGCCGCCGCCTTGCGCTGCGGTCGGTGTTCCTTC
TTCGGCTCGCGCAGCTTGAACAGCATGATCGCGGAAACCAGCAGCAACGCCGCGCCTACGCCTCCCGCGA
TGTAGAACAGCATCGGATTCATTCTTCGGTCCTCCTTGTAGCGGAACCGTTGTCTGTGCGGCGCGGGTGG
CCCGCGCCGCTGTCTTTGGGGATCAGCCCTCGATGAGCGCGACCAGTTTCACGTCGGCAAGGTTCGCCTC
GAACTCCTGGCCGTCGTCCTCGTACTTCAACCAGGCATAGCCTTCCGCCGGCGGCCGACGGTTGAGGATA
AGGCGGGCAGGGCGCTCGTCGTGCTCGACCTGGACGATGGCCTTTTTCAGCTTGTCCGGGTCCGGCTCCT
TCGCGCCCTTTTCCTTGGCGTCCTTACCGTCCTGGTCGCCGTCCTCGCCGTCCTGGCCGTCGCCGGCCTC
CGCGTCACGCTCGGCATCAGTCTGGCCGTTGAAGGCATCGACGGTGTTGGGATCGCGGCCCTTCTCGTCC
AGGAACTCGCGCAGCAGCTTGACCGTGCCGCGCGTGATTTCCTGGGTGTCGTCGTCAAGCCACGCCTCGA
CTTCCTCCGGGCGCTTCTTGAAGGCCGTCACCAGCTCGTTCACCACGGTCACGTCGCGCACGCGGCCGGT
GTTGAACGCATCGGCGATCTTCTCCGGCAGGTCCAGCAGCGTGACGTGCTGGGTGATGAACGCCGGCGAC
TTGCCGATTTCCTTGGCGATATCGCCTTTCTTCTTGCCCTTCGCCAGCTCGCGGCCAATGAAGTCGGCAA
TTTCGCGCGGGGTCAGCTCGTTGCGTTGCAGGTTCTCGATAACCTGGTCGGCTTCGTTGTAGTCGTTGTC
GATGAACGCCGGGATGGACTTCTTGCCGGCCCACTTCGAGCCACGGTAGCGGCGGGCGCCGTGATTGATG
ATATAGCGGCCCGGCTGCTCCTGGTTCTCGCGCACCGAAATGGGTGACTTCACCCCGCGCTCTTTGATCG
TGGCACCGATTTCCGCGATGCTCTCCGGGGAAAAGCCGGGGTTGTCGGCCGTCCGCGGCTGATGCGGATC
TTCGTCGATCAGGTCCAGGTCCAGCTCGATAGGGCCGGAACCGCCCTGAGACGCCGCAGGAGCGTCCAGG
AGGCTCGACAGGTCGCCGATGCTATCCAACCCCAGGCCGGACGGCTGCGCCGCGCCTGCGGCTTCCTGAG
CGGCCGCAGCGGTGTTTTTCTTGGTGGTCTTGGCTTGAGCCGCAGTCATTGGGAAATCTCCATCTTCGTG
AACACGTAATCAGCCAGGGCGCGAACCTCTTTCGATGCCTTGCGCGCGGCCGTTTTCTTGATCTTCCAGA
CCGGCACACCGGATGCGAGGGCATCGGCGATGCTGCTGCGCAGGCCAACGGTGGCCGGAATCATCATCTT
GGGGTACGCGGCCAGCAGCTCGGCTTGGTGGCGCGCGTGGCGCGGATTCCGCGCATCGACCTTGCTGGGC
ACCATGCCAAGGAATTGCAGCTTGGCGTTCTTCTGGCGCACGTTCGCAATGGTCGTGACCATCTTCTTGA
TGCCCTGGATGCTGTACGCCTCAAGCTCGATGGGGGACAGCACATAGTCGGCCGCGAAGAGGGCGGCCGC
CAGGCCGACGCCAAGGGTCGGGGCCGTGTCGATCAGGCACACGTCGAAGCCTTGGTTCGCCAGGGCCTTG
ATGTTCGCCCCGAACAGCTCGCGGGCGTCGTCCAGCGACAGCCGTTCGGCGTTCGCCAGTACCGGGTTGG
ACTCGATGAGGGCGAGGCGCGCGGCCTGGCCGTCGCCGGCTGCGGGTGCGGTTTCGGTCCAGCCGCCGGC
AGGGACAGCGCCGAACAGCTTGCTTGCATGCAGGCCGGTAGCAAAGTCCTTGAGCGTGTAGGACGCATTG
CCCTGGGGGTCCAGGTCGATCACGGCAACCCGCAAGCCGCGCTCGAAAAAGTCGAAGGCAAGATGCACAA
GGGTCGAAGTCTTGCCGACGCCGCCTTTCTGGTTGGCCGTGACCAAAGTTTTCATCGTTTGGTTTCCTGT
TTTTTCTTGGCGTCCGCTTCCCACTTCCGGACGATGTACGCCTGATGTTCCGGCAGAACCGCCGTTACCC
GCGCGTACCCCTCGGGCAAGTTCTTGTCCTCGAACGCGGCCCACACGCGATGCACCGCTTGCGACACTGC
GCCCCTGGTCAGTCCCAGCGACGTTGCGAACGTCGCCTGTGGCTTCCCATCGACTAAGACGCCCCGCGCT
ATCTCGATGGTCTGCTGCCCCACTTCCAGCCCCTGGATCGCCTCCTGGAACTGGCTTTCGGTAAGCCGTT
TCTTCATGGATAACACCCATAATTTGCTCCGCGCCTTGGTTGAACATAGCGGTGACAGCCGCCAGCACAT
GAGAGAAGTTTAGCTAAACATTTCTCGCACGTCAACACCTTTAGCCGCTAAAACTCGTCCTTGGCGTAAC
AAAACAAAAGCCCGGAAACCGGGCTTTCGTCTCTTGCCGCTTATGGCTCTGCACCCGGCTCCATCACCAA
CAGGTCGCGCACGCGCTTCACTCGGTTGCGGATCGACACTGCCAGCCCAACAAAGCCGGTTGCCGCCGCC
GCCAGGATCGCGCCGATGATGCCGGCCACACCGGCCATCGCCCACCAGGTCGCCGCCTTCCGGTTCCATT
CCTGCTGGTACTGCTTCGCAATGCTGGACCTCGGCTCACCATAGGCTGACCGCTCGATGGCGTATGCCGC
TTCTCCCCTTGGCGTAAAACCCAGCGCCGCAGGCGGCATTGCCATGCTGCCCGCCGCTTTCCCGACCACG
ACGCGCGCACCAGGCTTGCGGTCCAGACCTTCGGCCACGGCGAGCTGCGCAAGGACATAATCAGCCGCCG
ACTTGGCTCCACGCGCCTCGATCAGCTCTTGCACTCGCGCGAAATCCTTGGCCTCCACGGCCGCCATGAA
TCGCGCACGCGGCGAAGGCTCCGCAGGGCCGGCGTCGTGATCGCCGCCGAGAATGCCCTTCACCAAGTTC
GACGACACGAAAATCATGCTGACGGCTATCACCATCATGCAGACGGATCGCACGAACCCGCTGAATTCAC
CCCCGAACACGAGCACGGCACCCGCGACCACTATGCCAAGAATGCCCAAGGTAAAAATTGCCGGCCCCGC
CATGAAGTCCGTGAATGCCCCGACGGCCGAAGTGAAGGGCAGGCCGCCACCCAGGCCGCCGCCCTCACTG
CCCGGCACCTGGTCGCTGAATGTCGATGCCAGCACCTGCGGCACGTCAATGCTTCCGGGCGTCGCGCTCG
GGCTGATCGCCCATCCCGTTACTGCCCCGATCCCGGCAATGGCAAGGACTGCCAGCGCCGCGATGAGGAA
GCGGGTGCCCCGCTTCTTCATCTTCGCGCCTCGGGCCTCGAGGCCGCCTACCTGGGCGAAAACATCGGTG
TTTGTGGCATTCATACGGACTCCTGTTGGGCCAGCTCGCGCACGGGCTGGCGGGTCAGCTTGGCTTGAAG
ATCGCCACGCATTGCGGCGATCTGCTTCTCGGCATCCTTGCGCTTCTGCACGCCTTCCTGCTGGATGCGA
ATAACGTCCTCGACGGTCTTGATGAGCGTCGTCTGAACCTGCTTGAGCGTGTCCACGTCGATCACCAGGC
GTTGGTTCTCCTTCGCCGTCTCGACGGACGTGCGATGCAGCAGGGCCGCATTGCGCTTCATCAGGTCGTT
GGTGGTGTCGTCGATGGCCGTGGCCAGTTCGACGGCGTTCTTCTGCTCGTTGAGGCTCAAGGCCAGCATG
AATTGCCGCTTCCACGCCGGCACGGTGATTTCGCGGATGGTGTGGAATTTATCGACCAGCATCTGGTTGT
TGGCCTGGATCATGCGGATGGTCGGCAGGCTCTGCATGGCCGAATGTTGCAAGGCGATCAGGTCGCCGAT
GCGCTTGTCCAGGTTGGCAACCATCGCATCGAGGTCGGCCAGCTCCTGCACGCGGCCCGGGTCGTTCCCG
ACATTGCCGCGCAGACCCTCGGCCTGCTCGCGCAGCTCGGCAAGGCGGACCTTGCCGGCCGCGATGTGGA
CGCCAAGAAGGCGGTGTTCCTCGCGCACGGCTGCGAACATTTCGTCGAGCGAGGCATTGCGCTGCGCGAT
GCCTTGCTGGGTGGTCTGCACTTCGCTGACCAGGTGTTCGATCTGCTCGCGGGTCGTGTCGAAGCGCGCC
ATGAAGCCCGTCGAACGGACGCGGAAGCGGTCGATCAGCGGGCCAATCAGGGGCAGGCGGGAACGGTTGT
CGGACAAAGGGCCGACGTTCAGGGAACGGGCCTTGGCGACAACCTGGGTCAGTTTCTCGCCTGCTTCGTC
CAGGTCGCTGTTGCGCACCTGGTCCAGCAGGCTATCGGCGTAGCGGGACGTGTGCTCGGCCACGTCGCGG
CCGAACTCGGCAACGGTCTGCGGACTGCCGACCTCGATCCGCTGCGCGACCGCATGGACTTCCGGCACGT
CGCTTTCCTGCAAGCCCAGCTCGCGCAGGGTTGCCGGGGTCATGTCGAAGGCGACGATAGGGGCCTTGGC
GTCGTGCGTCGTTTTCAGTGCGTTCATAGGGTTCTCCCGCCGTGTTATTGGTTGATGCCTTCCAGGCTCT
GCGAAAGGCTCCGCATGAGCGCCTGGTGAGCTTTGGCCGCCTCGGCGACCATTGCCGGATTCATGTTCTT
GGTGGTGATGAGCGCGAGGGTGTGCTGACGCCAGACGGGCACCAGGACGGATGCCGTTTCAGAGAAGCGG
TCCAGCATGTCCACGGCCTGCGCCCGCGTGAGCTTCATCTGAGTGACGCTCATTTCATGGGACGCCATGA
GGGTTGCCAGGTTGGCGAGCTTGCGCGCGAAGCGTTCGCGCGGCTTGTCGAACTCGATCACGCCGGCCTT
GGCCGCGCCGGCCTCGGGGTTCTCGTCCAGGAACTCGCGCCCGGCTTGAATGTAGGCTCTGAGCCGGTCT
ACCTCGGCCTCATGCGTATTGAGCATGTCATCCAAGGCGCGCAACGTGTCCCGCACGCGCTGCGCTACGC
CCTCGGCTTCGTCCAGCAACTGGTCGAGCGTCTTGCGGGCGACCTGATACCTCACCTGGCGTTCAACCTC
ACGGCCAAGCATCTTCTCGAACCAGGTAGGCTTTTCCGCGATCTTGCGGGGGTCCGCGTCGGCCAGCTTC
GCCACGATCTGGCTGATTTTGTCGGCCAGCGCGGCAACTGCGCCGTGCTCCATCAGATTCGACAGCTCGT
TGAGGGAATCCGCCCCGTCGATGCCGGCCCCGTACTCGCCAATCGTCGCCGGCGACGCGAAGAGGGCGGG
CAAAACCTCCCCCTTCAATCGCGCCATGTTCACGCTTTGTTCTTCCATTCGATACACCCTCGCGGTGGGT
TAATTGCTTTTCGATGGAAGAAGTTTAGCTAAACTTTCTATCCCTCGTCAACACCTTTAGCCGCTAAAAT
TTGGGGACAGGTCATTTACAGAAAGCCAGCTCACTCCTGGCGTTGCCCCTTGAGCGCCGCTAGGCGCGCA
GCATCCTTCGCGCTGAGAAAGAACGTCATCAGCGGCCCGACCGTCTTGCTTGAACCGTCGGCAAAGCAAA
CATCCATCGAACAGCCTTGCGTGTGGGGGTCCACGCCTTCGACCAGTTTCCAAGGGTCCATGCCCCAGCC
CTCGGCCTCCGGATTGAACCAGTACGCCGATGCGTCGCCGTTTAGGTCGCTGTCGGCGTAGTCCTTGACC
AGCACGGCCACCCGCCCGGTCGTCGGGCACACGTAGCCCGGCTGCTTAGGTTCCTGTCTTGGCATTGCTC
AAAGCTCCTTGAAGGGGCCGCTCTACAGCCCCTTGGGCTTGTAGAGCGACACGAAATAGGTGAGTGCGGT
CAGTACCGCGAAATGCACCAGGAACGTCCAGCCGGCATGAACGCCAAGGGTGTTCCAGTGGTACAGCATC
CGCAGGAACTGAAAGAAAACGTCGATAGAGATGATCCACTTCGCCACCGGCCACACCAGGACAGTAACGA
CCCATACAAAGCGGACCAGGGCCTGGACACCCTTGGCAAAAGTGAACCGGGGCGGGGCCTTGCTCGGGGC
CTCAACGCGCGGGGCAGGGGCCTCGGCCTCCACTTCCACGCCTGGGAACTTGATAATCTTCGACATTGCT
TGACCCTCCACGGCGATGCGTGTTCAATTCGTCCAGCGCTCGCGCGCCTAGACCGTGATGTGACAGCATC
GAGGTCAAGCGCCCCGGAGAAATCCGGGGCGTCATCCCTATGCCCCGTCCAACTCGGGAACCGGCTTTTC
CCTGGTGCTCAACCTGGCCGGCTCGACCCACTTGGTGACTTGCTGCCACTCGTTACCACTGCGAACGGCT
ACCCGAATCTGCACACGTTTAGCCGCGATCTTCGTCACTATGCCAGCAACACAAACGGAATACCCGTACC
CGCCGCGCGGGGTGTGCTGCCAGTTCACCCTATCTCCTACTTGCATCATCATCCCCTGGCGTCAGTGACC
GGCCCGGAATTTCGCCAAGTCGATTTCGTTGAAGGTCCAGCGCTGTTTCGCCCGTTCCTCCAACCTCGAC
GACTCCCGCATGACCTCGATGCGCAGGCGCTCGACCTGGTGCATCAGCTCATCAGCGCGCCGCTGCTTCT
CGGCAATAGCATTCCGCTGCGCGACCAGCTCCTGGTCTACGTTCGGCAGCTCGTCGATCCACGGCATGAA
CTTATCGGTCATCGGATTGGCCTCCGGTAATTGACCTGGGAATCTACCCGGCCTCAAAACAAGAATAGGG
CATAATGCCCTAACTTGTCAAGCAATTTTAGCTAAACAATTGAGGGGATTCAGCGAGGCGTCATGCTTGA
AAACACCTTTCCCCTGGCGTGCAATCAGCTTGTCCCGGCGGCAGCGCACTGCCGCAGCGCGGCCAGCAAG
GTGCCTTGCTCGATCCGCTGTCGTTCCTCCGGCGTAATGCAATCGCCGCAGATACCGCCCAGCTCTTCGC
GCAGGGCGTCCGCCCCGATCAGGCTGCGGCTAAGGGTCGAAATGGACTTACCGCAGCGGCGGCAATTGGT
GGTGACAATCTCGATCTTGCGGTTGGGCATGGCCCTATCTCCTTGAGAGAGGCCCGACCGTAGCCGGGCC
TCGTTCCGTTACCAGCCTGCGCGAGCCTTCGCGCGTTCGACTTCCTGGGTGGACCAGTGGCCCTTTGCTT
CACCCTCCAGGGTGCAACCTTGCAGGTACGCCTTGTGCCGCAGCTCTTCGGCCTGGCGGGTAAGCTCTGC
CGCCTGCTCCATCAGCGCCGCGATCTGGTCACGACGGGCCAGAAAATCCGTGGCGGCCGCGCCGGGCAGC
TCATCGAGCCAAGACATGATCTTGCTTTTCATCGGGGTTGATCCTCCGGTTGCTGACCTGGGCGAAGTGC
CCGGCCTTGGATTGCTATATTAGGGCATTATGCCCTAGATAGTCAAGGAAATTTAGCTAAACAATTTGCG
GCGGGCGCACGAAAAAACCCGGCTTGCGGGCCGGGCTGCTGGCAGCATATCGCAACGATCAGGGTTGGCG
GTTTTAGCCGCTAAAGTCCTCTCCCTTGGCGTAAAGTCCTGCGGGCGTCAGCCCTGGCCTTTCCAGATCG
CCCCAATCCCCGCTAGATCGCAAAGGATCGCCCAGGCGGCATAGGGGATCGGCGAATCCTCGCCAACCCA
ACGCCGCACCGTGCGGTCGCCCTTGGCACCCAAGCCCAAGATGCGCGCAGCCTGTCCGCCGGTGAGGCCG
GCCAAGTGCAAGACTTCCCGGATTTCTGCGCCGGTCGGCTGCACCCAGCGTTCCGCCGGGCGCAGGCACT
CAAGCCGGATATTCACGTCGCTCATGCTGCTTTTCTCCTAATCGTTATCAAATGGCGGCCCGCAATTGGT
CGTAGCCGTAGCACGACTCGATGCAACGCGGGTCATATTCACAAACCTTTCTACCGTTGCGATTGATGCG
ATAGCGCGGCGGCTTGTCGTCGTGCGCCCACACCTGTCGCGTTTCGGGACTGATCTTCGTAATGATGACG
TGCTTCCCGATTTCCTTGGCAAAAACCGGGTGATGCACGCTCACAATCTCGCACCGCAGGCCAGGAAAGA
ACGTCGCCGGCCACGCCGGCGCGTCCTCGTCCTTGGCCGGCTCCGGCTCCGGCTTGGCCGGTGTAACCGG
CTCCCTGCGCTGCCCGGCCGGCTCCTGAGCTTTCGCACGCGCGGCCGCGAGCTTCGCCTTGGCGCTGGCC
GCCCATTTGCGGGCGATGAATGCCTGGTGCGCCGGCAGCACGGCATCAACCCAGGCGAAGCCCGGCGGCA
GTTCGTCCGGCTTCCGCCAGTCCTCGACCACGGCCCGCACGCGGCGCGGCGGTGGCGTGATACCCGCGAG
CCACGCCGGCAGTGGCTCGTCGGCAAGGCGGTCCTGGTCGCGGGCGTCCAGATACCGGCGATGCGAGCGC
AACAGGGCGCGCAAAACCCCGTCCGCTACCTGGTCCACCGTCATGCCGCCGCGCGCATGGTCGTAATGGG
ACCGATAGCCCGTTTCGGAAATAAAAGGGGTCTGACGCTCAGTGGAACGAAAACTCACGTTAAGGGATTT
TGGTCATGAGATTATCAAAAAGGATCTTCACCTAGATCCTTTTAAATTAAAAATGAAGTTTTAAATCAAT
CTAAAGTATATATGAGTAAACTTGGTCTGACAGTTACCAATGCTTAATCAGTGAGGCACCTATCTCAGCG
ATCTGTCTATTTCGTTCATCCATAGTTGCCTGACTCCCCGTCGTGTAGATAACTACGATACGGGAGGGCT
TACCATCTGGCCCCAGTGCTGCAATGATACCGCGAGATCCACGCTCACCGGCTCCAGATTTATCAGCAAT
AAACCAGCCAGCCGGAAGGGCCGAGCGCAGAAGTGGTCCTGCAACTTTATCCGCCTCCATCCAGTCTATT
AATTGTTGCCGGGAAGCTAGAGTAAGTAGTTCGCCAGTTAATAGTTTGCGCAACGTTGTTGCCATTGCTG
CAGGCATCGTGGTGTCACGCTCGTCGTTTGGTATGGCTTCATTCAGCTCCGGTTCCCAACGATCAAGGCG
GGTTACATGATCCCCCATGTTGTGCAAAAAAGCGGTTAGCTCCTTCGGTCCTCCGATCGTTGTCAGAAGT
AAGTTGGCCGCAGTGTTATCACTCATGGTTATGGCAGCACTGCATAATTCTCTTACTGTCATGCCATCCG
TAAGATGCTTTTCTGTGACTGGTGAGTACTCAACCAAGTCATTCTGAGAATAGTGTATGCGGCGACCGAG
TTGCTCTTGCCCGGCGTCAACACGGGATAATACCGCACCACATAGCAGAACTTTAAAAGTGCTCATCATT
GGAAAACGTTCTTCGGGGCGAAAACTCTCAAGGATCTTACCGCTGTTGAGATCCAGCTCGATGTAACCCA
CTCGTGCACCCAACTTATCTTCAGCATCTTTTACTTTCACCAGCGTTTCTGGGTGAGCAAAAACAGGAAG
GCAAAATGCCGCAAAAAAGGGAATAAGGGCGACACGGAAATGTTGAATACTCATACTCTTCCTTTTTCAA
TATTATTGAAGCATTTATCAGGGTTATTGTCTCATGAGCGGATACATATTTGAATGTATTTAGAAAAATA
AACAAATAGGGGTTCCGCGCACATTTCCCCGAAAAGTGCCACCTGACGTCTAAGAAACCATTATTATCAT
GACATTAACCTATAAAAATAAGCGTATCACGAGGCCCTTTCGTCTTCAAGAATTTTATAAACCGTGGAGC
GGGCAATACTGAGCTGATGAGCAATTTCCGTTGCACCAGTGCCCTTCTGATGAAGCGTCAGCACGACGTT
CCTGTCCACGGTACGCCTGCGGCCAAATTTGATTCCTTTCAGCTTTGCTTCCTGTCGGCCCTCATTCGTG
CGCTCTAGGATCCTCCGGCGTTCAGCTTGTGCCACAGCCGACAGGATGGTGACCACCATTTGCCCCATAT
CACCGTCGGTACTGATCCCGTCGTCAATAAACCGAACCGCGACACCCTGAGCATCAAACTCTTTTATCAG
TTGGATCATGTCGGCGGTGTCGCGGCCAAGACGGTCGAGCTTCTTCACCAGAATGACATCACCTTCCTCC
ACCTTCATCCTCAGCAAATCCAGCCCTTCCCGATCTGTTGAACTGCCGGATGCCTTGTCGGTAAAGATGC
GGTTAGCTTTTACCCCTGCATCTTTGAGCGCTCTGATCTGAATATCGAGGGACTGCTGGCTGGTTGAGAC
CCGCGCATAACCAAAAATTCGCATAAAATGTACCTTAAATCGAATATCAGACACGATGTGTCTATTATGC
CAAAATGACGATTTAATGGACACTCAAACGAAGCCGTTTTACTATGTCTGATAATTTATAACATTTCGGA
CGGTTGCAAAAATGTTACTAAATGCCCGTCAGGCAGGGAGGCCGATATGCCCGTTGACTTTCTGACCACT
GAGCAGACTGAAAGCTATGGCAGATTCACCGGTGAACCGGATGAGCTTCAGCTGGCACGATATTTTCATC
TTGATGAAGCAGACAAGGAATTTATCGGAAAAAGCAGAGGTGATCACAACCGTCTGGGCATTGCCCTGCA
AATTGGATGTGTCCGTTTTCTGGGCACCTTCCTCACCGATATGAATCATATTCCTTCCGGCGTCCGGCAT
TTTACCGCCAGACAGCTCGGGATTCGTGATATCACCGTTCTTGCAGAATACGGTCAGAGGGAAAATACCC
GCCGTGAGCATGCAGCGCTGATACGTCAGCACTATCAGTATCGTGAATTTGCCTGGCCCTGGACATTTCG
CCTTACCCGTCTTTTATATACCCGGAGCTGGATAAGCAACGAACGTCCTGGCCTGCTTTTCGATCTGGCG
ACAGGGTGGCTTATGCAACATCGTATTATTCTCCCCGGAGCCACTACGCTGACCCGGTTGATTTCAGAGG
TAAGGGAAAAGGCGACGTTGCGCCTGTGGAACAAACTGGCACTGATACCGTCAGCCGAACAACGTTCACA
GCTGGAGATGCTGCTGGGGCCAACTGATTGCAGCCGCCTGTCTTTACTGGAATCACTGAAAAAAGGCCCT
GTGACCATCAGTGGTCCGGCGTTTAATGAAGCAATTGAACGCTGGAAAACTCTGAACGATTTTGGCTTGC
ATGCTGACAACCTGAGTACACTCCCGGCTGTGCGCCTGAAAAATCTCGCACGTTATGCTGGTATGACTTC
GGTGTTCAATATTGCCAGGATGTCACCGCAGAAAAGGATGGCGGTTCTGGTTGCCTTTGTCCTTGCATGG
GAAACGCTGGCGTTGGATGATGCACTGGACGTTCTGGACGCCATGCTGGCCGTTATCATCCGTGACGCCA
GAAAGATTGGGCAGAAAAAACGGCTCCGCTCGCTGAAGGATCTGGATAAATCTGCATTGGCGCTCGCCAG
CGCATGTTCGTACCTGCTGAAAGAAGAAACACCGGACGAATCGATTCGTGCTGAGGTGTTCAGCTACATC
CCCAGGCAAAAGCTGGCTGAAATCATCACGCTTGTCCGTGAAATTGCCCGGCCCTCAGACGATAATTTTC
ATGAAGAAATGGTGGAGCAGTACGGGCGCGTTCGTCGTTTCCTGCCCCATCTGCTGAATACCGTTAAATT
TTCATCCGCACCTGCCGGGGTTACCACTCTGAATGCCTGTGACTACCTCAGCCGGGAGTTCAGCTCACGG
CGGCAGTTTTTTGACGACGCACCAACGGAAATTATCAGTCGGTCATGGAAACGGCTGGTGATTAACAAGG
AAAAACATATCACCCGCAGGGGATACACGCTCTGCTTTCTCAGTAAACTGCAGGATAGTCTGAGGCGGAG
GGATGTCTACGTTACCGGCAGTAACCGGTGGGGAGATCCCCGAGCAAGATTACTACAGGGTGCTGACTGG
CAGGCAAACCGGATTAAGGTTTATCGTTCTCTGGGACACCCGACAGACCCGCAGGAAGCAATAAAATCTC
TGGGTCATCAGCTTGATAGTCGTTACAGACAGGTTGCTGCACGTCTTGGCGAAAATGAGGCTGTCGAACT
CGATGTTTCTGGCCCGAAGCCCCGGTTGACAATTTCTCCCCTCGCCAGTCTTGATGAGCCGGACAGTCTG
AAACGACTGAGCAAAATGATCAGTGATCTGCTCCCTCCGGTGGATTTAACGGAGTTGCTGCTCGAAATTA
ACGCCCATACCGGATTTGCTGATGAGTTTTTCCATGCTAGTGAAGCCAGTGCCAGAGTTGATGATCTGCC
CGTCAGCATCAGCGCCGTGCTGATGGCTGAAGCCTGCAATATCGGTCTGGAACCACTGATCAGATCAAAT
GTTCCTGCACTGACCCGACACCGGCTGAACTGGACAAAAGCGAACTATCTGCGGGCTGAAACTATCACCA
GCGCTAATGCCAGACTGGTTGATTTTCAGGCAACGCTGCCACTGGCACAGATATGGGGTGGCGGAGAAGT
GGCATCTGCAGATGGAATGCGCTTTGTTACGCCAGTCAGAACAATCAATGCCGGACCGAACCGCAAATAC
TTTGGTAATAACAGAGGGATCACCTGGTACAACTTTGTGTCCGATCAGTATTCCGGCTTTCATGGCATCG
TTATACCGGGGACGCTGAGGGACTCTATCTTTGTGCTGGAAGGCCTTCTGGAACAGGAGACCGGGCTGAA
TCCAACCGAAATTATGACCGATACAGCAGGTACCAGCGAACTTGTCTTTGGCCTTTTCTGGCTGCTGGGA
TACCAGTTTTCTCCACGCCTGGCTGATGCCGGTGCTTCGGTTTTCTGGCGAATGGGCCATGATGCCAACT
ATGGCGTGCTGAATGATATTGCCAGAGGGCAATCAGATCCCCGAAAAATAGTCCTTCAGTGGGACGAAAT
GATCCGGACCGCTGGCTCCCTGAAACTGGGCAAAGTACAGGCTTCAGTGCTGGTCCGTTCATTGCTGAAA
AGTGAACGTCCTTCCGGACTGACTCAGGCAATCATTGAAGTGGGGCGCATCAACAAAACGCTGTATCTGC
TTAATTATATTGATGATGAAGATTACCGCCGGCGCATTCTGACCCAGCTTAATCGGGGAGAAAGCCGCCA
TGCCGTTGCCAGAGCCATCTGTCACGGTCAAAAAGGTGAGATAAGAAAACGATATACCGACGGTCAGGAA
GATCAACTGGGCGCACTGGGGCTGGTCACTAACGCCGTCGTGTTATGGAACACTATGTATATGCAGGCAG
CCCTGGATCATCTCCGGGCGCAAGGTGAAACACTGAATGATGAAGATATCGCACGCCTCTCCCCGCTTTG
CCACGGACATATCAATATGCTCGGCCATTATTCCTTCACGCTGGCAGAACTGGTGACCAAAGGACATCTG
AGACCATTAAAAGAGGCGTCAGAGGTAGAAAACGTTGCTTAACGTGAGTTTTCGTTCCACTGAGCGTCAG
ACCCCTAAAAGGGCCGTCCAGGTCCACGGCGTGGAACTGGAAATGCACCGTGGTTAGGCCGCCGTAGCCG
CTTTCGACCTCCACCCATACGCGCATCCCGTCCACGGAAGCCAGGAAGTCGCCTTCCTGGCCCCACATCG
GGACGACGCCCGGCGTCGCGCGGCAATGGCGCTCTATGACCCTCTCGGCCGCATCCTGGTCGCCGGCGCA
ACCGAAGAACGTGCCCCCGTTGAGCTTCCACACCGCCGCCGCGTAACGCTCGCCGGCCACGTCGGCCACC
AAATCGGCACGATTGAGCACTGCGTCATGCACCGCCGCTACCGCGTCCGCCGCAACGGCCAGCAGGCCGG
CGCGATCCTCGGGCAGCGTCGCCGCCAGCGCTGCAATGCGCGCGTCCTTGTCCTCGGTCTGCGGCTTGCT
TTTGCGCGCCTTCGTCCGCCGGCGAGCCGCCGGGGTGGTCGCCTCGGGCGGCGTCGGGTTGGCTACCAGG
TAGGCCGCGATGCAATCCGGTTTCCGGTAGTCATCGCAGAACTTCAAGCCGTCCAGGACGCAGCAGGTCG
GCAACGGGTACTGCATCCAGTATTCGGGTTCCGGGAACGGATGCAGCAACTCGCCGCAGTGGTGGCATCG
CTCTGTCTCGCGGTCCTGCACCGAACCGCTGAACAAGCGGCCGGCAACGATGGCATCGTTGCGGCGCTTG
ATGTTGTCGTCTTGCATGCTCGCCTCCAACGGCCCCCAGCCTTTCGGCCGGGGGCCTGCCCCTTAGTCGA
TGGCCCGGTAGATCGCCGCCGCCTCGGCGTGCTCGCTCGCAAACGCCGCCAGGTGGTGGTAGCGGTCGAT
CAGGGCGTCCGCGTCGGCCGTGCCGGCCAGCTCCGCGCAGAGCTGGTTCAGGGCGAAGAGCGTGGCGACG
ATGCCGGCGGCGTCGGCCGACAGCTCGCCCGCGAAGCCGTTGCCATCGACCTCGATGCGCAAGCGGCCGT
CATGCTCCGGGGCCATGTAGAAGCCACCGTTCGAGAGGGTGTAGAAGTGCCAGAAACCGCCGTGGTAGGC
AGCGCAAAGGCGGCCCATCCAGCCGAATACCAGGGCCTCGCCGCGCAGCATGCGCAGCATCGAGGGGCCG
AAGTACGTCGGCAGAAACCGCAGGCGATCCGCCTCGGCGACGCGGGTGGCAACGATAGGGGAGGGGATTT
GAACATCAGTCATCGGACTTTCTCCGGTAGTTGACCTGGGCGGAATGCCCGGCCTCAAGACCAATATTAG
GGCATTATGCCCTAGCCTGTCAAGCAAATTTAGCTAAACTATGCCGCCGGCCGTACCCGATTCTGCGGTT
ACAGCTCGGTCCTGGTCCCGACCGGGCTTTGCCAGGCGGGCGGATGGAACGCCAAGGGGGAGCGCGGCCG
TTGAATGGTGATCGCCATCACGTTTCATTGACACTTGAGGGGCGTTTAGAGCGAGCCAGGAAAGCCGACC
CCCTCCTTGGAGTAAAAACCCTTGCGGCGTTGCAGCCGGCACGGATCTTCCGATCGGGCGCGGTGGTGGC
CGCGTCTGTGACCTAAAAAGGGGGGAGTCCAGAGGGGCGCAGCCCCTTTGGGCATAGCGCAGCGTAATCG
GAGACGTAATTGAGCATTTCCAGGCGCTTGCGCCTGGTCAACGAAAGAGTCAGCGCCGTAGGCGCTGCCA
TTTTTGGGGTGAGGCCGTTCGCGGCCGAGGGGCGCAGCCCCTGGGGGGATGGGAGGCCCGCGTTAGCGGG
CCGGGAGGGTTCGAGAAGGGGGGGCACCCCCCTTCGGCGTGCGCGGTCACGCGCACAGGGCGCAGCCCTG
GTTAAAAACAAGGTTTATAAATATTGGTTTAAAAGCAGGTTAAAAGACAGGTTAGCGGTGGCCGAAAAAC
GGGCGGAAACCCTTGCAAATGCTGGATTTTCTGCCTGTGGACAGCCCCTCAAATGTCAATAGGTGCGCCC
CTCATCTGTCAGCACTCTGCCCCTCAAGTGTCAAGGATCGCGCCCCTCATCTGTCAGTAGTCGCGCCCCT
CAAGTGTCAATACCGCAGGGCACTTATCCCCAGGCTTGTCCACATCATCTGTGGGAAACTCGCGTAAAAT
CAGGCGTTTTCGCCGATTTGCGAGGCTGGCCAGCTCCACGTCGCCGGCCGAAATCGAGCCTGCCCCTCAT
CTGTCAACGCCGCGCCGGGTGAGTCGGCCCCTCAAGTGTCAACGTCCGCCCCTCATCTGTCAGTGAGGGC
CAAGTTTTCCGCGAGGTATCCACAACGCCGGCGGCCGCGGTGTCTCGCACACGGCTTCGACGGCGTTTCT
GGCGCGTTTGCAGGGCCATAGACGGCCGCCAGCCCAGCGGCGAGGGCAACCAGCCCGGTGAGCGTCGGAA
AGGCGCTGGAAGCCCCGTAGCGACGCGGAGAGGGGCGAGACAAGCCAAGGGCGCAGGCTCGATGCGCAGC
ACGACATAGCCGGTTCTCGCAAGGACGAGAATTTCCCTGCGGTGCCCCTCAAGTGTCAATGAAAGTTTCC
AACGCGAGCCATTCGCGAGAGCCTTGAGTCCACGCTAGATCTATCTCATCTGCGCAAGGCAGAACGTGAA
GACGGCCGCCCTGGACCTCGCCCGCGAGCGCCAGGCGCACGAGGCCGGCGCGCGGACCCGCGCCACGGCC
CACGAGCGGACGCCGCAGCAGGAGCGCCAGAAGGCCGCCAGAGAGGCCGAGCGCGGCCGTGAGGCTTGGA
CGCTAGGGCAGGGCATGAAAAAGCCCGTAGCGGGCTGCTACGGGCGTCTGACGCGGTGGAAAGGGGGAGG
GGATGTTGTCTACATGGCTCTGCTGTAGTGAGTGGGTTGCGCTCCGGCAGCGGTCCTGATCAATCGTCAC
CCTTTCTCGGTCCTTCAACGTTCCTGACAACGAGCCTCCTTTTCGCCAATCCATCGACAATCACCGCGAG
TCCCTGCTCGAACGCTGCGTCCGGACCGGCTTCGTCGAAGGCGTCTATCGCGGCCCGCAACAGCGGCGAG
AGCGGAGCCTGTTCAACGGTGCCGCCGCGCTCGCCGGCATCGCTGTCGCCGGCCTGCTCCTCAAGCACGG
CCCCAACAGTGAAGTAGCTGATTGTCATCAGCGCATTGACGGCGTCCCCGGCCGAAAAACCCGCCTCGCA
GAGGAAGCGAAGCTGCGCGTCGGCCGTTTCCATCTGCGGTGCGCCCGGTCGCGTGCCGGCATGGATGCGC
GCGCCATCGCGGTAGGCGAGCAGCGCCTGCCTGAAGCTGCGGGCATTCCCGATCAGAAATGAGCGCCAGT
CGTCGTCGGCTCTCGGCACCGAATGCGTATGATTCTCCGCCAGCATGGCTTCGGCCAGTGCGTCGAGCAG
CGCCCGCTTGTTCCTGAAGTGCCAGTAAAGCGCCGGCTGCTGAACCCCCAACCGTTCCGCCAGTTTGCGT
GTCGTCAGACCGTCTACGCCGACCTCGTTCAACAGGTCCAGGGCGGCACGGATCACTGTATTCGGCTGCA
ACTTTGTCATGCTTGACACTTTATCACTGATAAACATAATATGTCCACCAACTTATCAGTGATAAAGAAT
CCGCGCGTTCAATCGGACCAGCGGAGGCTGGTCCGGAGGCCAGACGTGAAACCCAACATACCCCTGATCG
TAATTCTGAGCACTGTCGCGCTCGACGCTGTCGGCATCGGCCTGATTATGCCGGTGCTGCCGGGCCTCCT
GCGCGATCTGGTTCACTCGAACGACGTCACCGCCCACTATGGCATTCTGCTGGCGCTGTATGCGTTGGTG
CAATTTGCCTGCGCACCTGTGCTGGGCGCGCTGTCGGATCGTTTCGGGCGGCGGCCAATCTTGCTCGTCT
CGCTGGCCGGCGCCACTGTCGACTACGCCATCATGGCGACAGCGCCTTTCCTTTGGGTTCTCTATATCGG
GCGGATCGTGGCCGGCATCACCGGGGCGACTGGGGCGGTAGCCGGCGCTTATATTGCCGATATCACTGAT
GGCGATGAGCGCGCGCGGCACTTCGGCTTCATGAGCGCCTGTTTCGGGTTCGGGATGGTCGCGGGACCTG
TGCTCGGTGGGCTGATGGGCGGTTTCTCCCCCCACGCTCCGTTCTTCGCCGCGGCAGCCTTGAACGGCCT
CAATTTCCTGACGGGCTGTTTCCTTTTGCCGGAGTCGCACAAAGGCGAACGCCGGCCGTTACGCCGGGAG
GCTCTCAACCCGCTCGCTTCGTTCCGGTGGGCCCGGGGCATGACCGTCGTCGCCGCCCTGATGGCGGTCT
TCTTCATCATGCAACTTGTCGGACAGGTGCCGGCCGCGCTTTGGGTCATTTTCGGCGAGGATCGCTTTCA
CTGGGACGCGACCACGATCGGCATTTCGCTTGCCGCATTTGGCATTCTGCATTCACTCGCCCAGGCAATG
ATCACCGGCCCTGTAGCCGCCCGGCTCGGCGAAAGGCGGGCACTCATGCTCGGAATGATTGCCGACGGCA
CAGGCTACATCCTGCTTGCCTTCGCGACACGGGGATGGATGGCGTTCCCGATCATGGTCCTGCTTGCTTC
GGGTGGCATCGGAATGCCGGCGCTGCAAGCAATGTTGTCCAGGCAGGTGGATGAGGAACGTCAGGGGCAG
CTGCAAGGCTCACTGGCGGCGCTCACCAGCCTGACCTCGATCGTCGGACCCCTCCTCTTCACGGCGATCT
ATGCGGCTTCTATAACAACGTGGAACGGGTGGGCATGGATTGCAGGCGCTGCCCTCTACTTGCTCTGCCT
GCCGGCGCTGCGTCGCGGGCTTTGGAGCGGCGCAGGGCAACGAGCCGATCGCTGATCGTGGAAACGATAG
GCCTATGCCATGCGGGTCAAGGCGACTTCCGGCAAGCTATACGCGCCCTAGGAGTGCGGTTGGAACGTTG
GCCCAGCCAGATACTCCCGATCACGAGCAGGACGCCGATGATTTGAAGCGCACTCAGCGTCTGATCCAAG
AACAACCATCCTAGCAACACGGCGGTCCCCGGGCTGAGAAAGCCCAGTAAGGAAACAACTGTAGGTTCGA
GTCGCGAGATCCCCCGGAACCAAAGGAAGTAGGTTAAACCCGCTCCGATCAGGCCGAGCCACGCCAGGCC
GAGAACATTGGTTCCTGTAGGCATCGGGATTGGCGGATCAAACACTAAAGCTACTGGAACGAGCAGAAGT
CCTCCGGCCGCCAGTTGCCAGGCGGTAAAGGTGAGCAGAGGCACGGGAGGTTGCCACTTGCGGGTCAGCA
CGGTTCCGAACGCCATGGAAACCGCCCCCGCCAGGCCCGCTGCGACGCCGACAGGATCTAGCGCTGCGTT
TGGTGTCAACACCAACAGCGCCACGCCCGCAGTTCCGCAAATAGCCCCCAGGACCGCCATCAATCGTATC
GGGCTACCTAGCAGAGCGGCAGAGATGAACACGACCATCAGCGGCTGCACAGCGCCTACCGTCGCCGCGA
CCCCGCCCGGCAGGCGGTAGACCGAAATAAACAACAAGCTCCAGAATAGCGAAATATTAAGTGCGCCGAG
GATGAAGATGCGCATCCACCAGATTCCCGTTGGAATCTGTCGGACGATCATCACGAGCAATAAACCCGCC
GGCAACGCCCGCAGCAGCATACCGGCGACCCCTCGGCCTCGCTGTTCGGGCTCCACGAAAACGCCGGACA
GATGCGCCTTGTGAGCGTCCTTGGGGCCGTCCTCCTGTTTGAAGACCGACAGCCCAATGATCTCGCCGTC
GATGTAGGCGCCGAATGCCACGGCATCTCGCAACCGTTCAGCGAACGCCTCCATGGGCTTTTTCTCCTCG
TGCTCGTAAACGGACCCGAACATCTCTGGAGCTTTCTTCAGGGCCGACAATCGGATCTCGCGGAAATCCT
GCACGTCGGCCGCTCCAAGCCGTCGAATCTGAGCCTTAATCACAATTGTCAATTTTAATCCTCTGTTTAT
CGGCAGTTCGTAGAGCGCGCCGTGCGTCCCGAGCGATACTGAGCGAAGCAAGTGCGTCGAGCAGTGCCCG
CTTGTTCCTGAAATGCCAGTAAAGCGCTGGCTGCTGAACCCCCAGCCGGAACTGACCCCACAAGGCCCTA
GCGTTTGCAATGCACCAGGTCATCATTGACCCAGGCGTGTTCCACCAGGCCGCTGCCTCGCAACTCTTCG
CAGGCTTCGCCGACCTGCTCGCGCCACTTCTTCACGCGGGTGGAATCCGATCCGCACATGAGGCGGAAGG
TTTCCAGCTTGAGCGGGTACGGCTCCCGGTGCGAGCTGAAATAGTCGAACATCCGTCGGGCCGTCGGCGA
CAGCTTGCGGTACTTCTCCCATATGAATTTCGTGTAGTGGTCGCCAGCAAACAGCACGACGATTTCCTCG
TCGATCAGGACCTGGCAACGGGACGTTTTCTTGCCACGGTCCAGGACGCGGAAGCGGTGCAGCAGCGACA
CCGATTCCAGGTGCCCAACGCGGTCGGACGTGAAGCCCATCGCCGTCGCCTGTAGGCGCGACAGGCATTC
CTCGGCCTTCGTGTAATACCGGCCATTGATCGACCAGCCCAGGTCCTGGCAAAGCTCGTAGAACGTGAAG
GTGATCGGCTCGCCGATAGGGGTGCGCTTCGCGTACTCCAACACCTGCTGCCACACCAGTTCGTCATCGT
CGGCCCGCAGCTCGACGCCGGTGTAGGTGATCTTCACGTCCTTGTTGACGTGGAAAATGACCTTGTTTTG
CAGCGCCTCGCGCGGGATTTTCTTGTTGCGCGTGGTGAACAGGGCAGAGCGGGCCGTGTCGTTTGGCATC
GCTCGCATCGTGTCCGGCCACGGCGCAATATCGAACAAGGAAAGCTGCATTTCCTTGATCTGCTGCTTCG
TGTGTTTCAGCAACGCGGCCTGCTTGGCCTCGCTGACCTGTTTTGCCAGGTCCTCGCCGGCGGTTTTTCG
CTTCTTGGTCGTCATAGTTCCTCGCGTGTCGATGGTCATCGACTTCGCCAAACCTGCCGCCTCCTGTTCG
AGACGACGCGAACGCTCCACGGCGGCCGATGGCGCGGGCAGGGCAGGGGGAGCCAGTTGCACGCTGTCGC
GCTCGATCTTGGCCGTAGCTTGCTGGACCATCGAGCCGACGGACTGGAAGGTTTCGCGGGGCGCACGCAT
GACGGTGCGGCTTGCGATGGTTTCGGCATCCTCGGCGGAAAACCCCGCGTCGATCAGTTCTTGCCTGTAT
GCCTTCCGGTCAAACGTCCGATTCATTCACCCTCCTTGCGGGATTGCCCCGACTCACGCCGGGGCAATGT
GCCCTTATTCCTGATTTGACCCGCCTGGTGCCTTGGTGTCCAGATAATCCACCTTATCGGCAATGAAGTC
GGTCCCGTAGACCGTCTGGCCGTCCTTCTCGTACTTGGTATTCCGAATCTTGCCCTGCACGAATACCAGC
GACCCCTTGCCCAAATACTTGCCGTGGGCCTCGGCCTGAGAGCCAAAACACTTGATGCGGAAGAAGTCGG
TGCGCTCCTGCTTGTCGCCGGCATCGTTGCGCCACTCTTCATTAACCGCTATATCGAAAATTGCTTGCGG
CTTGTTAGAATTGCCATGACGTACCTCGGTGTCACGGGTAAGATTACCGATAAACTGGAACTGATTATGG
CTCATATCGAAAGTCTCCTTGAGAAAGGAGACTCTAGTTTAGCTAAACATTGGTTCCGCTGTCAAGAACT
TTAGCGGCTAAAATTTTGCGGGCCGCGACCAAAGGTGCGAGGGGCGGCTTCCGCTGTGTACAACCAGATA
TTTTTCACCAACATCCTTCGTCTGCTCGATGAGCGGGGCATGACGAAACATGAGCTGTCGGAGAGGGCAG
GGGTTTCAATTTCGTTTTTATCAGACTTAACCAACGGTAAGGCCAACCCCTCGTTGAAGGTGATGGAGGC
CATTGCCGACGCCCTGGAAACTCCCCTACCTCTTCTCCTGGAGTCCACCGACCTTGACCGCGAGGCACTC
GCGGAGATTGCGGGTCATCCTTTCAAGAGCAGCGTGCCGCCCGGATACGAACGCATCAGTGTGGTTTTGC
CGTCACATAAGGCGTTTATCGTAAAGAAATGGGGCGACGACACCCGAAAAAAGCTGCGTGGAAGGCTCTG
ACGCCAAGGGTTAGGGCTTGCACTTCCTTCTTTAGCCGCTAAAACGGCCCCTTCTCTGCGGGCCGTCGGC
TCGCGCATCATATCGACATCCTCAACGGAAGCCGTGCCGCGAATGGCATCGGGCGGGTGCGCTTTGACAG
TTGTTTTCTATCAGAACCCCTACGTCGTGCGGTTCGATTAGCTGTTTGTCTTGCAGGCTAAACACTTTCG
GTATATCGTTTGCCTGTGCGATAATGTTGCTAATGATTTGTTGCGTAGGGGTTACTGAAAAGTGAGCGGG
AAAGAAGAGTTTCAGACCATCAAGGAGCGGGCCAAGCGCAAGCTGGAACGCGACATGGGTGCGGACCTGT
TGGCCGCGCTCAACGACCCGAAAACCGTTGAAGTCATGCTCAACGCGGACGGCAAGGTGTGGCACGAACG
CCTTGGCGAGCCGATGCGGTACATCTGCGACATGCGGCCCAGCCAGTCGCAGGCGATTATAGAAACGGTG
GCCGGATTCCACGGCAAAGAGGTCACGCGGCATTCGCCCATCCTGGAAGGCGAGTTCCCCTTGGATGGCA
GCCGCTTTGCCGGCCAATTGCCGCCGGTCGTGGCCGCGCCAACCTTTGCGATCCGCAAGCGCGCGGTCGC
CATCTTCACGCTGGAACAGTACGTCGAGGCGGGCATCATGACCCGCGAGCAATACGAGGTCATTAAAAGC
GCCGTCGCGGCGCATCGAAACATCCTCGTCATTGGCGGTACTGGCTCGGGCAAGACCACGCTCGTCAACG
CGATCATCAATGAAATGGTCGCCTTCAACCCGTCTGAGCGCGTCGTCATCATCGAGGACACCGGCGAAAT
CCAGTGCGCCGCAGAGAACGCCGTCCAATACCACACCAGCATCGACGTCTCGATGACGCTGCTGCTCAAG
ACAACGCTGCGTATGCGCCCCGACCGCATCCTGGTCGGTGAGGTACGTGGCCCCGAAGCCCTTGATCTGT
TGATGGCCTGGAACACCGGGCATGAAGGAGGTGCCGCCACCCTGCACGCAAACAACCCCAAAGCGGGCCT
GAGCCGGCTCGCCATGCTTATCAGCATGCACCCGGATTCACCGAAACCCATTGAGCCGCTGATTGGCGAG
GCGGTTCATGTGGTCGTCCATATCGCCAGGACCCCTAGCGGCCGTCGAGTGCAAGAAATTCTCGAAGTTC
TTGGTTACGAGAACGGCCAGTACATCACCAAAACCCTGTAAGGAGTATTTCCAATGACAACGGCTGTTCC
GTTCCGTCTGACCATGAATCGCGGCATTTTGTTCTACCTTGCCGTGTTCTTCGTTCTCGCTCTCGCGTTA
TCCGCGCATCCGGCGATGGCC
[234 nt withheld, positions 51122-51355]
GCCGAAATCGCGGCCCTCGGCAACGGGGCGCTGCACCAGGTGCAAGTCGCGGCGGCGGATGCCGTGCGTG
CGGTAGCGGCTGGACGGCTCGCCTAATCATGGCTCTGCGCACGATCCCCATCCGTCGCGCAGGCAACCGA
GAAAACCTGTTCATGGGTGGTGATCGTGAACTGGTGATGTTCTCGGGCCTGATGGCGTTTGCGCTGATTT
TCAGCGCCCAAGAGCTGCGGGCCACCGTGGTCGGTCTGATCCTGTGGTTCGGGGCGCTCTATGCGTTCCG
AATCATGGCGAAGGCCGATCCGAAGATGCGGTTCGTGTACCTGCGTCACCGCCGGTACAAGCCGTATTAC
CCGGCCCGCTCGACCCCGTTCCGCGAGAACACCAATAGCCAAGGGAAGCAATACCGATGATCCAAGCAAT
TGCGATTGCAATCGCGGGCCTCGGCGCGCTTCTGTTGTTCATCCTCTTTGCCCGCATCCGCGCGGTCGAT
GCCGAACTGAAACTGAAAAAGCATCGTTCCAAGGACGCCGGCCTGGCCGATCTGCTCAACTACGCCGCTG
TCGTCGATGACGGCGTAATCGTGGGCAAGAACGGCAGCTTTATGGCTGCCTGGCTGTACAAGGGCGATGA
CAACGCAAGCAGCACCGACCAGCAGCGCGAAGTAGTGTCCGCCCGCATCAACCAGGCCCTCGCGGGCCTG
GGAAGTGGGTGGATGATCCATGTGGACGCCGTGCGGCGTCCTGCTCCGAACTACGCGGAGCGGGGCCTGT
CGGCGTTCCCTGACCGTCTGACGGCAGCGATTGAAGAAGAGCGCCGGCGGCATTTCGAGAGCCTGGGAAC
GATGTACGAGGGCTATTTCGTCCTCACCTTGACCTGGTTCCCGCCGCTGCTCGCCCAGCGCAAGTTCGTC
GAGCTGATGTTTGACGACGACGCGACCGCACCGGATCGCAAGGCGCGCACGCGGGGCCTCATCGACCAAT
TCAAGCGTGACGTGCGCAGCATCGAGTCGCGCCTGTCGTCGGCCGTGTCGCTCACTCGCTTGAAGGGGCA
CAAGATCGTCAACGAGGACGGCACGACCGTCACGCATGACGACTTCCTGCGCTGGCTGCAATTCTGCGTG
ACGGGCCTGCACCATCCGGTGCAGCTCCCCAGCAACCCGATGTACCTGGACGCCCTGGTCGGCGGACAGG
AAATGTGGGGCGGGGTAGTGCCCAAGGTCGGCCGCAAGTTCGTCCAGGTGGTCGCTCTCGAAGGCTTCCC
CTTGGAGTCCTATCCCGGCATCCTGACGGCGCTCGGCGAGCTGCCCTGCGAGTATCGGTGGTCGAGCCGG
TTCATCTTCATGGACCAGCACGAAGCCGTGAAGCACCTCGACAAGTTCCGCAAGAAGTGGCGGCAGAAGA
TTCGCGGCTTCTTCGACCAGGTGTTCAACACGAACACCGGCCCGGTCGATCAGGACGCGCTTTCGATGGT
GGCCGATGCTGAGGCGGCCATTGCCGAAGTCAACAGCGGCATCGTGGCCGTGGGCTACTACACCAGCGTC
GTCGTGCTGATGGATGAGGACCGCACGCGCCTGGAAGCTGCGGCCCGCGATGTTGAAAAGGCCGTCAACC
GGTTGGGCTTTGCCGCGCGCATCGAGTCCATCAACACCCTGGACGCCTTCCTTGGTAGTTTGCCGGGCCA
CGGCGTGGAAAACGTCCGCCGGCCGCTCATCAACACGATGAACCTGGCCGACCTGCTGCCGACCAGCACC
ATCTGGACCGGCAACGCGAACGCGCCATGCCCGATGTACCCGCCGCTGTCGCCGGCGCTCATGCACTGCG
TCACGCAAGGATCAACGCCGTTCCGGCTGAACCTGCACGTGCGCGACCTCGGCCACACCTTTATGTTCGG
GCCGACCGGCGCAGGTAAATCGACGCACCTGGCGATCCTCGCCGCGCAGCTCCGTCGCTATGCCGGCATG
TCGATCTTCGCCTTTGACAAGGGCATGTCGATGTACCCGCTGGCCGCCGGCATCCGTGCGGCCACGAAGG
GCACCAGCGGCCTGCACTTCACCGTGGCGGCCGACGACGAACGCCTGGCGTTCTGCCCGTTGCAGTTCCT
GAGCACCAAGGGCGACCGTGCTTGGGCGATGGAGTGGATCGACACCATCCTGGCGTTGAACGGCGTCGAA
ACGACCCCGGCCCAGCGCAACGAAATCGGCAACGCGATCATGAGCATGCACGCCAGCGGCGCGCGCACGC
TCTCCGAGTTCAGCGTGACGATTCAGGATGAGGCGATCCGCGAGGCGATCCGCCAGTACACCGTCGATGG
CGCAATGGGCCATCTGCTCGACGCCGAAGAGGACGGCTTGGCGCTGTCCGACTTTACAGTGTTCGAGATC
GAAGAGCTGATGAACCTCGGCGAGAAATTCGCCCTGCCTGTGTTGCTCTACCTGTTCCGCCGTATCGAGC
GCGCCCTGACGGGCCAGCCGGCCGTCATCATCCTGGACGAAGCCTGGTTGATGCTCGGCCACCCGGCATT
CCGCGCGAAGATCAGGGAATGGCTCAAGGTGCTGCGTAAGGCCAACTGCCTTGTGCTGATGGCAACGCAG
AGCCTGTCCGACGCCGCCAACAGCGGCATCCTGGACGTGATCGTGGAATCGACCGCGACCAAGATTTTCC
TGCCGAATATTTACGCCAGGGATGAGGACACGGCGGCCCTGTACCGCCGCATGGGCCTGAACGCTCGCCA
GATCGAGATTCTGGCCCAGGCCGTTCCCAAGCGTCAGTACTACTACGTGTCGGAAAACGGCCGCCGTCTC
TACGACCTGGCACTTGGCCCGCTCGCGCTCGCGTTCGTCGGCGCATCCGACAAGGAATCCGTCGCCATCA
TCAAGAACCTGGAAGCCAAGTTCGGCGACCAGTGGGTGGATGAATGGCTGCGTGGCCGGGGCCTCGCCCT
TGATGAATACCTGGAGGCAGCATGAGTTTTGCAGACACGATCAAGGGCTTGATCTTCAAGAAGAAGCCCG
CAACGGCCGCAGCAGCGGCGACGCCGGCCGCGACCGGCCCGCAAACCGACAACCCGTACCTGACGGCGCG
GCGCACCTGGAACGACCACGTTGGTTCCGTTGTGTCGCAAAAGCAGACCTGGCAGGTTGTCGGCATCCTT
TCGCTGATGATCGTCCTCGCGGCGGTCGGCGGCATCATCCACATCGGCAGCCAGTCGAAGTTCGTGCCCT
ATGTCTACGAGGTAGACAAGCTCGGGCAGACGGCCGCCGTGGGGCCGATGACCAGGGCGTCGAAAGCCGA
TCCGCGTGTCATTCACGCCTCGGTGGCTGAGTTCGTCGGCGATGCTCGCCTGGTGACGCCGGACGTAGCT
TTGCAGCGCAAGGCCGTCTACCGCCTCTATGCCAAGCTCGGGCCGAATGACCCGGCCACCGCCAAGATGA
ACGAATGGCTCAACGGCACCGCCGACGCCAGCCCGTTCGCTCGCGCGGCCGTCGAAACGGTCAGCACCGA
AATCACTTCCGTAATCCCGCAGACGCCCGACACCTGGCAGGTCGATTGGGTCGAGACGACGCGCGACAGG
CAAGGCGTGGTGAAAGGCCAGCCCGTGCGCATGCGGGCCTTGGTGACGGTCTACGTCGTCGAGCCGACGG
CGGACACCAAGGAAGAACAACTGCGAAACAACCCGGCCGGGATCTACGTCCGGGACTTCTCCTGGTCGAG
ACTTCTGTGAGGCACTGAATTATGAAAAAGGAACTGTTTGCTTTGGTCCTGGCCGCGTCCGTTAGCGTGC
CTGCATTTGCCGCCGATCCCGGCGCGGACCTGACTGACCTCTATTTTTCCGGCAAGAACCCGGAGCTGAC
CGCGCAAGAGCGGGCGGCCATCGCCATCGCCAAGAAGTGGGAGGCGGGTACCGCCGGCATGCGGCCGGTG
GCCGGCCCCGGTGGTTCGGTGCGCTTCCTGTTCGGCGCGCAGCAGCCGAGCATCGTATGCGCCGTGCTGC
AAGTGTGCGACGTGGCCCTGCAACCCGGCGAGCAAGTCAACTCGATCAACCTGGGCGACACCGCCCGTTG
GACGGTCGAGCCGGCCATTACCGGCAGCGGCGCGAACGAAACCCAGCACCTCATCATCAAGCCGATGGAT
GTGGGCCTGGAAACCAGCCTGGTCGTGACCACGGACCGCCGCAGCTACCACATGCGCCTGCGCTCGCATC
GCACGCAGTACATGCCGCAGGTGTCGTTCACCTACCCGGAAGATGCCCTTGCGAAGTGGGACGCCATCAA
GAACCGCGAACAGCGGGATCGCGTCGAGAAAACCATTCCGCAGACCGGCGAGTACCTGGGCAACCTGAGC
TTCAACTACTCCGTCAGCGGGTCCACGTCGTGGAAGCCGGTGCGCGTCTACAACGACGGCAAGAAAACCA
TCATCCAGATGCCGCACTCGATGGAACAGACCGAAGCGCCGACGCTCCTGGTCGTTCGCAGGGAGGGCGG
CCTGTTCTCCGACGATGAAACGGTGATGGTCAACTACCGGGTCCAGGGCGACCGCTACATCGTCGATACG
ATTTTCGACAAGGCCATCCTCATCGCGGGCGTGGGCAGCAGCCAGGACCGCGTGACCATTTCAAGGGGGA
ACTAAACCATGCGTAAGATTCTGACCGTCATCGCACTCGCGGCCACGTTGGCCGGCTGCGCGACCTCCAA
GTACGGCAGCTTCGTCCAGGACGCGCCGGCCGCCTACAACCAGACCATTGCGACCGACGCGGTGAAGCAG
CTCGTCAAGCTCTACCCGCCGGCGCAAACCAAGCTGGAATTGCAGCAGGCTACGCCCGATCCGTTCGGCA
TTGCCCTGGTCACTGACCTTCGCGCCCAGGGCTATGCTGTCATGGAGTACAAGCCCGACGGCAACGCGGC
CGCAGCTCCGGCTGCTGCGTCCTCGGCCGCTGCGAAGCCGGCAACGCCGCAAGCCCAGGGCGGCTATCCG
CTGCGCTACGTGCTGGACCAATTCAGCGACAGCAACCTGTATCGCCTGACCGTCATGGTCGGCTCTCAAT
CGCTCACGCGCGCCTACCTCGCCCAAAACAACACGATGGTCCCGGCCGGCGCATGGGTTCGGAAGGAGTA
AGCCAATGAGCGAAGATCAAATGGCACCGGACGCATCGCCAGATGCGGTCAAGCCGAAAAGCGGGGTTCG
CCGCGTCAACAACATGCCGATGTACCTCATCGGCGGTGTGCTCGGCATCTTCCTGCTGGTGATGGCCCTG
GTTGCTGCGGATCGCGCTGCGCAGCAGAACCAGCCGGGAGCTGCGAAGGCTGAGAAGGCCGGCAGCACCA
GCATGTTTGCCGACGAAATTGCCGGCAAACAGCAGGACGGCATCATCAAGGCCAAGCCGCTGGAGATTCC
GCCGGAACAAACCGCCCAGCAACCGACGACGGAGCTGACGCCAGCCCCGGCGCAGGGAACGACTATCACG
GTCGCACGGCCCGAGAACCTGGACCAGCCCCCGACGCCGCCGCAGGGTGCGCGCAACGAGGACCTGGACC
GCATCCGCATGGCGAAGTTGCAGATGCTGGAAGAGGCGATCAAGGCCAAGACGACGGTGCGCATCGACGC
GCCGCGCAGCCAGGGCAGCGCCGGCGGCGGTGCTCCGCAGGGCCGCGAGGAAACCCTTGCGCGCATCCAG
GAGCTGCGTCGGCAGGCTGAGAACGCCCGCGCCACCGATCCGACCGCCGCCTATCAGGCCGCGCTTGCGC
AGGCTCGCACGATGGGCGGCGCGGCAGGGGGTGGCGGTATGGGCGGCTCGGGTGCGCCGACCCTCGTGCA
GACCTCGAACCGCAGTGGTGGCGGCGCTGGCTATGGGTCGTTCGACAACCGCAGCGAGGGCGACCGTTGG
CGGCTCGACTCCCAGCCGGAAGCACCTGCAACGCCCTATGTGCTGCGCGCTGGCTTCGTCGTTCCGGCTA
CGCTTATCTCGGGCATCAACTCCGATCTGCCAGGCCAAATCATGGCCCAGGTATCGCAGTCGGTGTACGA
CACGGCGACCGGCAAGCACATGCTCATCCCCCAAGGCTCGCGCCTGGTGGGCAGCTACTCGAACGATGTG
GCCTACGGGCAGAAGCGCGTTCTGGTGGCATGGCAGCGCATCATCTTCCCCGACGGCAAGGCAATGGACA
TTGGGGCCATGCCGGGCGGCGATAGCGCTGGGTATGCAGGCTTCAACGACAAGGTCAACAACCACTACTT
CCGCACCTTCGCATCGGCATTCCTCATGTCGGGCGTCGTTGCGGGCATCAGCTTGAGTCAGGACCGTGGC
AACAGCAACAGCGGTTACGGACGACAAGACGCGGGTTCCGCGATGAGTGAAGCGTTGGGTCAACAGCTCG
GCCAAGTAACGGCGCAGATGATCGCCAAAAACTTGAATATCGCGCCGACGCTGGAAATCCGTCCGGGCTA
TCGCTTCAACGTCATTGTCACGAAAGACATGACGTTTTCTAAGCCCTACCAGGCGTTTGACTATTAACTC
CAAGGAGTAACTTATGAAGAAGCTCGCTAAGAATGTTTTAGCCGCTAAAGTAGCTCTGGTGCTGGCCCTC
TCGGTCGGCACCTTGGCGGTCACGCCTGCGCAAGCGGGCATTCCGGTCATCGACGGCACCAACCTGTCAC
AAACCACTGTCACCGCGATTCAGCAGGTTGCGCAGGTCCAGAAGCAAATCGAGGAATACCGGACGCAGTT
GCAGCAGTACGAAAACATGCTGCAAAACACGGTGGCCCCGGCCGCCTACGTGTGGGACCAGGCGCAGTCC
ACCATCAACGGCCTGATGAGCGCCGTTGATACCCTGAACTACTACAAGAACCAGGCGGGCAGCATCGACG
CTTACCTGGGCAAGTTCAAGGACGTGTCCTACTACAAGGGGTCGCCGTGCTTCTCCCTGTCGGGCTGCTC
GGAAAGCGAGCGCAAGGCGATGGAAGAGAACCGCCGCCTGGCGTCCGAATCGCAGAAAAAGGCCAACGAT
GCGCTGTTCCGTGGCCTCGATCAGCAGCAGAGCAACCTCAAGTCCGACGCCGCCACGCTGGAGCAATTGA
AGGGCAAGGCGACGACGGCGCAGGGCCAGTTGGAAGCCCTCGGCTACGCCAACCAGTTCGCCAGCCAGCA
GGCCAACCAGCTCATGCAAATCCGTGGCCTTCTGCTTGCGCAGCAGAACGCCATCGCCACGCAGATGCAG
GCCCAGCAGGACCGGCAGGCCCAGCAGGACGCTGCGGGCGCGAAGCTGCGCGAGGGTTCGTACCGCGCAA
GCCCGTCTAAGACCTGGTGAGGGGAGGCGCGATGAAGAAATCCAACTTCATCGCAGTTGCCGCGCTGGCC
GCCGTCATGGCGGCCAGCCTGGCAGGCTGCGACAACAAGCCCGACACCGACAAGCTGACCTGCGCCGATC
TGCCGAAGGTCACGGATGCCGCTCAACGCGCGGAGCTGTTGAAGAAGTGCCCGCGCGGAGAACCGGGAGG
CTTCAAGCCCAGCGAAAAGAAAGAGTGGTGATGACGTATGAAAATCCAGACTAGAGCTGCCGCGCTCGCG
GTCCTGATGCTGGCCTTGATGCCGGTAGCGGCATACGCCCAAATCGACAATTCGGGCATCCTCGACAACG
TATTGCAGCGCTACCAGAACGCCGCGAGCGGCTGGGCCACTGTCGTCCAGAACGCCGCAACCTGGCTGTT
CTGGACCTTGACCGTGATTAGCATGGTCTGGACCTTCGGCATGATGGCACTGCGCAAGGCCGACATTGGC
GAGTTCTTCGCCGAGTTCGTGCGGTTCACCATCTTCACCGGCTTCTTCTGGTGGCTGCTGACCAACGGCC
CGAATTTCGCGTCGTCCATCTATGCGTCCCTGCGGCAGATTGCAGGCCAGGCAACGGGGTTGGGGCAGGG
GCTTTCGCCGTCCGGCATCGTCGATGTTGGCTTCGAGATTTTCTTCAAGGTGATGGACGAAACCTCGTAC
TGGTCGCCGGTCGATAGCTTCGTCGGTGCCTCGTTGGCGGCCGCCATCCTCTGCATCCTGGCCCTGGTCG
GCGTGAATATGCTTCTGCTCCTGGCGTCCGGATGGATTCTTGCCTACGGCGGTGTGTTCTTCCTGGGCTT
CGGCGGCTCGCGCTGGACCTCGGACATGGCGATCAACTACTACAAGACCGTCCTCGGGGTCGCCGCGCAG
CTCTTCGCAATGGTGCTGCTCGTAGGCATCGGCAAGACCTTCCTCGATGACTACTACAGCCGCATGAGCG
AAGGCATCAACTTCAAGGAACTTGGAGTGATGCTGATCGTCGGCCTGATCCTGCTCGTTCTGGTCAACAA
GGTGCCGCAGCTCATCGCCGGCATCATCACCGGCGCGAGCGTCGGCGGTGCTGGTATCGGCCAGTTCGGC
GCTGGCACGCTCGTCGGTGCGGCCGCGACGGCCGGCGCGGCAATCGCAACTGGCGGCGCATCTATCGCGG
CCGGCGCTGCGGCGGCGGCCGGTGGCGCGCAGGCCATCATGGCGGCCGCGTCGAAGGCCAGCGATAACGT
CTCTGCCGGCACTGACATTCTGTCGAGCATGATGGGCGGCGGCGGTGGCGGCGGCGGTGGTAGCGCCGGC
ACCAGCGGCGGCGACGGCGGCGGCTCGGGTGGCGGCGGTGGCTCGGGCGGCGGTGAAACCCCGATGGCCT
CGGCCGCCGGCGACAACAGCAGCGGCGCACGCGGCGGCAGTTCGGGCGGCGGCTCGGGTGG
Features (pLannotate 1.2.2; 47 found; start..end, strand, type, name):
   4652..5308    -  CDS            parA: PARA4_ECOLX - Protein inferred from homology: Swiss-Prot protein existence level 3. Involved in plasmid partition. From Escherichia coli.
   5272..6114    -  CDS            parB: PARB4_ECOLX - Protein predicted: Swiss-Prot protein existence level 4. Involved in plasmid partition. From Escherichia coli.
   6243..6491    +  CDS            parD: PARD_ECOLX - Experimental evidence at protein level: Swiss-Prot protein existence level 1. Antitoxin component of a type II toxin-antitoxin (TA) system involved in plasmid partition. Inhibits the anti-DNA gyrase activity of toxin ParE; reverses and restores gyrase catalytic activity in vitro. The parDE operon alone is capable of stabilizing an RK2-derived minireplicon under defined growth conditions in several different Gram- negative bacteria. It does so by the post-segregational killing (PSK) of plasmid-free cells, also referred to as a plasmid addiction system. Binds its own promoter, autor
   6491..6799    +  CDS            parE: PARE_ECOLX - Experimental evidence at protein level: Swiss-Prot protein existence level 1. Toxin component of a type II toxin-antitoxin (TA) system involved in plasmid partition. Acts by inhibiting DNA gyrase, converting supercoiled plasmid DNA into a singly cleaved linear form in an ATP-dependent fashion. To do so it probably interacts with one of the gyrase subunits. Gyrase inhibition is prevented by antitoxin ParD, and is reversed in vitro by incubation with ParD. In cells that have lost the plasmid filamentation and growth inhibition occur; this is suppressed when ParD is supplied in trans
   7431..8600    +  CDS            istA: ISTA_PSEAI - Protein inferred from homology: Swiss-Prot protein existence level 3. Involved in the transposition of the insertion sequence. From Pseudomonas aeruginosa.
   8603..9397    +  CDS            istB: ISTB_PSEAI - Protein inferred from homology: Swiss-Prot protein existence level 3. One of two proteins expressed only when there is a tandem repeat of the IS21 insertion sequence, it is necessary for the transposition of plasmids with that tandem repeat. From Pseudomonas aeruginosa.
   9838..10311   +  CDS            aphA (fragment): KKA8_ECOLX - Protein inferred from homology: Swiss-Prot protein existence level 3. Resistance to kanamycin and structurally-related aminoglycosides, including amikacin. From Escherichia coli.
  10265..10648   +  CDS            aphA (fragment): KKA8_ECOLX - Protein inferred from homology: Swiss-Prot protein existence level 3. Resistance to kanamycin and structurally-related aminoglycosides, including amikacin. From Escherichia coli.
  10738..11025   -  CDS            traA: TRAA_ECOLX - Protein predicted: Swiss-Prot protein existence level 4. From Escherichia coli.
  11036..11473   -  CDS            traB: TRAB4_ECOLX - Experimental evidence at protein level: Swiss-Prot protein existence level 1. From Escherichia coli.
  11492..14674   -  CDS            traC: TRAC4_ECOLX - Experimental evidence at protein level: Swiss-Prot protein existence level 1. Required for autonomous replication in E.coli. Transferred into the recipient cell during bacterial conjugation. Catalyzes the synthesis of short oligoribonucleotide primers with CpA or pCpA at their 5'-termini on a single-stranded template DNA. From Escherichia coli.
  14684..14944   -  CDS            traD: TRAD4_ECOLX - Protein predicted: Swiss-Prot protein existence level 4. From Escherichia coli.
  17181..17711   -  CDS            traF: TRAF4_ECOLX - Protein inferred from homology: Swiss-Prot protein existence level 3. Required for donor-specific phage sensitivity. May be involved in pilus assembly. From Escherichia coli.
  17711..19615   -  CDS            traG: TRAG4_ECOLX - Experimental evidence at protein level: Swiss-Prot protein existence level 1. Required for conjugative transfer of plasmid RP4. Binds tightly and specifically to the relaxase TraI. Can also bind to DNA without sequence specificity. May form a pore-like structure that could serve as a channel for DNA transfer. From Escherichia coli.
  19615..21807   -  CDS            traI: TRAI6_ECOLX - Experimental evidence at protein level: Swiss-Prot protein existence level 1. The initiation process of transfer DNA synthesis requires the interaction of at least three plasmid-specific components (TraH, I, and J) at the transfer origin resulting in the assembly of a specialised nucleoprotein complex - the relaxosome. Site- and strand-specific cleavage at the transfer origin is dependent on TraI and TraJ. From Escherichia coli.
  21845..22216   -  CDS            traJ: oriT-recognizing protein; traJ
  22249..22358   -  oriT           oriT: incP origin of transfer
  22584..22985   +  CDS            traK: TRAK4_ECOLX - Experimental evidence at protein level: Swiss-Prot protein existence level 1. From Escherichia coli.
  22988..23710   +  CDS            traL: TRAL4_ECOLX - Experimental evidence at protein level: Swiss-Prot protein existence level 1. From Escherichia coli.
  23710..24144   +  CDS            traM: TRAM4_ECOLX - Experimental evidence at protein level: Swiss-Prot protein existence level 1. From Escherichia coli.
  24203..25546   -  CDS            traN: TRAN4_ECOLX - Protein predicted: Swiss-Prot protein existence level 4. From Escherichia coli.
  28306..29379   -  CDS            korB: KORB2_ECOLX - Experimental evidence at protein level: Swiss-Prot protein existence level 1. In conjunction with KorA, inhibits the transcription of the kilA, trfA and korAB operons. Is also involved in the negative control of the kilB operon. From Escherichia coli.
  30155..30457   -  CDS            trfB: KORA2_ECOLX - Also known as korA. Experimental evidence at protein level: Swiss-Prot protein existence level 1. In conjunction with KorB, inhibits the transcription of kilA, trfA and korAB operons. In conjunction with KorC is responsible for the negative control of kilC and kilE operons. From Escherichia coli.
  30634..31584   -  CDS            klaC: KLAC_ECOLX - Also known as telB. Protein predicted: Swiss-Prot protein existence level 4. Belongs to the kla operon, which is associated with cryptic tellurite resistance, and IncW plasmid fertility inhibition. From Escherichia coli.
  31584..32717   -  CDS            klaB: KLAB_ECOLX - Also known as telA. Protein inferred from homology: Swiss-Prot protein existence level 3. Belongs to the kla operon, which is associated with cryptic tellurite resistance, and IncW plasmid fertility inhibition. From Escherichia coli.
  32738..33508   -  CDS            klaA: KLAA_ECOLX - Also known as kilA. Protein predicted: Swiss-Prot protein existence level 4. Belongs to the kla operon, which is associated with cryptic tellurite resistance, and IncW plasmid fertility inhibition. From Escherichia coli.
  33634..33945   -  CDS            kleF: KLEF2_ECOLX - Also known as kcrB4. Protein predicted: Swiss-Prot protein existence level 4. From Escherichia coli.
  33976..34296   -  CDS            kleE: KLEE2_ECOLX - Also known as kcrB3. Protein predicted: Swiss-Prot protein existence level 4. From Escherichia coli.
  34411..34605   -  CDS            kleD: KLED2_ECOLX - Also known as kcrB2. Protein predicted: Swiss-Prot protein existence level 4. From Escherichia coli.
  34645..34872   -  CDS            kleC: KLEC2_ECOLX - Also known as kcrB1. Protein predicted: Swiss-Prot protein existence level 4. From Escherichia coli.
  35028..35240   -  CDS            kleB: KLEB2_ECOLX - Also known as kcrA2. Protein predicted: Swiss-Prot protein existence level 4. From Escherichia coli.
  35292..35522   -  CDS            kleA: KLEA2_ECOLX - Also known as kcrA1. Protein predicted: Swiss-Prot protein existence level 4. From Escherichia coli.
  35751..36005   -  CDS            korC: KORC2_ECOLX - Protein predicted: Swiss-Prot protein existence level 4. Acts with KorA as corepressor in the control of the kilC and kilE operons. From Escherichia coli.
  36031..36732   -  CDS            klcB (fragment): KLCB2_ECOLX - Experimental evidence at transcript level: Swiss-Prot protein existence level 2. From Escherichia coli.
  36854..37714   -  CDS            AmpR: β-lactamase; bla; confers resistance to ampicillin, carbenicillin, and related antibiotics
  37715..37819   -  promoter       AmpR promoter: bla
  37900..38454   -  CDS            tnpR: TNR3_ECOLX - Experimental evidence at protein level: Swiss-Prot protein existence level 1. Resolvase catalyzes the resolution (a site-specific recombination) of the cointegrated replicon to yield the final transposition products. From Escherichia coli.
  38590..41619   +  CDS            tnpA: TNP3_ECOLX - Protein inferred from homology: Swiss-Prot protein existence level 3. Required for transposition of transposon Tn3. From Escherichia coli.
  41624..42367   -  CDS            klcB (fragment): KLCB2_ECOLX - Experimental evidence at transcript level: Swiss-Prot protein existence level 2. From Escherichia coli.
  42416..42853   -  CDS            klcA: KLCA2_ECOLX - Also known as kilC. Experimental evidence at transcript level: Swiss-Prot protein existence level 2. Could be involved in overcoming restriction barriers during establishment after conjugative transfer. From Escherichia coli.
  43395..44026   -  rep_origin     oriV: incP origin of replication
  44510..45160   -  CDS            TetR: tetracycline resistance regulatory protein; tetR
  45266..46465   +  CDS            TcR: tetracycline efflux protein; tetA; confers resistance to tetracycline
  47599..47718   -  CDS            tetR (fragment): TETR1_ECOLX - Experimental evidence at protein level: Swiss-Prot protein existence level 1. TetR is the repressor of the tetracycline resistance element; its N-terminal region forms a helix-turn-helix structure and binds DNA. Binding of tetracycline to TetR reduces the repressor affinity for the tetracycline resistance gene (tetA) promoter operator sites. From Escherichia coli.
  47738..48886   -  CDS            trfA: trans-acting replication protein that binds to and activates oriV
  49667..49753   +  CDS            trfB (fragment): KORA1_ECOLX - Also known as korA. Protein predicted: Swiss-Prot protein existence level 4. In conjunction with KorB, inhibits the transcription of kilA, trfA and korAB operons. In conjunction with KorC is responsible for the negative control of kilC and kilE operons. From Escherichia coli.
  51858..54293   +  CDS            trbE: TRBE_RHIRD - Protein inferred from homology: Swiss-Prot protein existence level 3. From Rhizobium radiobacter (Agrobacterium tumefaciens) (Agrobacterium radiobacter).
