[The description below was written by a language model from this plasmid's Addgene catalogue record and pLannotate feature annotations shown in this document.]
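Description:
pRL443 is a large (about 60 kb), low-copy, self-transmissible conjugal plasmid derived from the broad-host-range IncP-alpha plasmid RP4, which is identical or nearly identical to RK2. Although catalogued as an empty-backbone "shuttle vector", the record shows it acting mainly as a conjugal helper. It supplies the transfer machinery that mobilizes other plasmids from E. coli into Anabaena (Nostoc) sp. strain PCC 7120 and other cyanobacteria. It carries no insert or expression cassette.

The annotated features match the native RP4/RK2 architecture. Replication depends on the IncP oriV together with the trans-acting initiator TrfA. The korA/korB/korC repressors and the associated kil, kla, kle and klc loci form the plasmid's central regulatory network. Stable inheritance at low copy comes from the par region, which includes parA and parB and the ParD/ParE antitoxin–toxin addiction system that kills plasmid-free segregants. Conjugation functions include the IncP oriT, relaxosome components such as TraI and TraJ, the coupling protein TraG, the primase TraC, other tra genes and at least trbE from the mating-pair formation region. Mobile elements are also present: IS21 (istA/istB) and a Tn3-type transposon (tnpA, tnpR) that carries the β-lactamase gene and interrupts klcB.

Selection is with ampicillin, and a tetR/tetA tetracycline-resistance cassette is also annotated. The defining change is loss of kanamycin resistance. The aphA gene is still detected, as two overlapping fragments, but it is inactivated by what the depositor infers to be a point mutation, given the very rare reversion (about 3×10⁻⁹). This leaves kanamycin free for selecting the mobilized cargo plasmids, many of which use that marker.
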