Addgene plasmid #70261: pRL443
Purpose: (Empty Backbone) Shuttle vector suitable for mobilizing plasmids to Anabaena (Nostoc) sp. strain PCC 7120 and other cyanobacterial strains.
Depositing lab: Peter Wolk. Depositing organization: Michigan State University. Publication: Reduction of conjugal transfer efficiency by three restriction activities of Anabaena sp. strain PCC 7120. Elhai J, Vepritskiy A, Muro-Pastor AM, Flores E, Wolk CP. J Bacteriol. 1997 Mar;179(6):1998-2005. PubMed 9068647.
Backbone
  Vector backbone: derived from RP4
  Modifications to backbone: derived from RP4, which is identical, or nearly so, to Birmingham IncP-alpha plasmid isolate RK2, whose sequence is presented in GenBank: BN000925.1
Growth in bacteria
  Bacterial resistance: Ampicillin, 100 μg/mL
  Growth temperature: 37°C
  Growth strain: DH5alpha
  Copy number: Low Copy
Terms and licenses: Academic/Nonprofit Terms; Industry Terms: Not Available to Industry
Depositor comments: Because many plasmids that are mobilized to cyanobacteria by RP4 use kanamycin for selection, it is convenient to have RP4 not retain kanamycin-resistance. pRL443 is an RP4-mutant that reverts to kanamycin resistance with a frequency of about 3x10-9, consistent with the lesion being a point mutation (Elhai et al., J Bacteriol 179: 1998-2005, 1997).
How to cite: pRL443 was a gift from Peter Wolk (Addgene plasmid # 70261 ; http://n2t.net/addgene:70261 ; RRID:Addgene_70261)
