>Addgene plasmid #70261 | pRL443 | addgene partial sequence | sequence record 136271 | TraJ-rev 5'-ctcttcgttcgtctggaagg-3'
TGGTTTCATCAGCCATCCGCTTGCCCTCATCTGTTACGCCGGCGGTAGCCGGCCAGCCTCGCAGAGCAGG
ATTCCCGTTGAGCACCGCCAGGTGCGAATAAGGGACAGTGAAGAAGGAACACCCGCTCGCGGGTGGGCCT
ACTTCACCTATCCTGCCCGGCTGACGCCGTTGGATACACCAAGGAAAGTCTACACGAACCCTTTGGCAAA
ATCCTGTATATCGTGCGAAAAAGGATGGATATACCGAAAAAATCGCTATAATGACCCCGAAGCAGGGTTA
TGCAGCGGAAAAGCGCTGCTTCCCTGCTGTTTTGTGGAATATCTACCGACTGGAAACAGGCAAATGCAGG
AAATTACTGAACTGAGGGGACAGGCGAGAGACGATGCCAAAGAGCTACACCGACGAGCTGGCCGAGTGGG
TTGAATCCCGCGCGGCCAAGAAGCGCCGGCGTGATGAGGCTGCGGTTGCGTTCCTGGCGGTGAGGGCGGA
TGTCGAGGCGGCGTTAGCGTCCGGCTATGCGCTCGTCACCATTTGGGAGCACATGCGGGAAACGGGGAAG
GTCAAGTTCTCCTACGAGACGTTCCGCTCGCACGCCAGGCGGCACATCAAGGCCAAGCCCGCCGATGTGC
CCGCACCGCAGGCCAAGGCTGCGGAACCCGCGCCGGCACCCAAGACGCCGGAGCCACGGCGGCCGAAGCA
GGGGGGCAAGGCTGAAAAGCCGGCCCCCGCTGCGGCCCCGACCGGCTTCACCTTCAACCCAACACCGGAC
AAAAAGGATCTACTGTAATGGCGAAAATTCACATGGTTTTGCAGGGCAAGGGCGGGGTCGGCAAGTCGGC
CATCGCCGCGATCATTGCGCAGTACAAGATGGACA
