>Addgene plasmid #70261 | pRL443 | addgene partial sequence | sequence record 136272 | TetA-F1 5'-tcctcttcacggcgatctatg-3'
CATGGATTGCAGGCGCTGCCCTCTACTTGCTCTGCCTGCCGGCGCTGCGTCGCGGGCTTTGGAGCGGCGC
AGGGCAACGAGCCGATCGCTGATCGTGGAAACGATAGGCCTATGCCATGCGGGTCAAGGCGACTTCCGGC
AAGCTATACGCGCCCTAGGAGTGCGGTTGGAACGTTGGCCCAGCCAGATACTCCCGATCACGAGCAGGAC
GCCGATGATTTGAAGCGCACTCAGCGTCTGATCCAAGAACAACCATCCTAGCAACACGGCGGTCCCCGGG
CTGAGAAAGCCCAGTAAGGAAACAACTGTAGGTTCGAGTCGCGAGATCCCCCGGAACCAAAGGAAGTAGG
TTAAACCCGCTCCGATCAGGCCGAGCCACGCCAGGCCGAGAACATTGGTTCCTGTAGGCATCGGGATTGG
CGGATCAAACACTAAAGCTACTGGAACGAGCAGAAGTCCTCCGGCCGCCAGTTGCCAGGCGGTAAAGGTG
AGCAGAGGCACGGGAGGTTGCCACTTGCGGGTCAGCACGGTTCCGAACGCCATGGAAACCGCCCCCGCCA
GGCCCGCTGCGACGCCGACAGGATCTAGCGCTGCGTTTGGTGTCAACACCAACAGCGCCACGCCCGCAGT
TCCGCAAATAGCCCCCAGGACCGCCATCAATCGTATCGGGCTACCTAGCAGAGCGGCAGAGATGAACACG
ACCATCAGCGGCTGCACAGCGCCTACCGTCGCCGCGACCCCGCCCGGCAGGCGGTAGACCGAAATAAACA
ACAAGCTCCAGAATAGCG
